>Addgene plasmid #106475 | pTD103-ARG1 | addgene full sequence | sequence record 467176 | Addgene Long Read Sequencing Result
TCATGACATTAACCTATAAAAATAGGCGTATCACGAGGCCCTTTCGTCTTCACCTCGAGTTAATTTTTAA
AGTATGGGCAATCAATTGCTCCTGTTAAAATTGCTTTAGAAATACTTTGGCAGCGGTTTGTTGTATTGAG
TTTCATTTGCGCATTGGTTAAATGGAAAGTGACAGTACGCTCACTGCAGCCTAATATTTTTGAAATATCC
CAAGAGCTTTTTCCTTCGCATGCCCACGCTAAACATTCTTTTTCTCTTTTGGTTAAATCGTTGTTTGATT
TATTATTTGCTATATTTATTTTTCGATAATTATCAACTAGAGAAGGAACAATTAATGGTATGTTCATACA
CGCATGTAAAAATAAACTATCTATATAGTTGTCTTTTTCTGAATGTGCAAAACTAAGCATTCCGAAGCCA
TTGTTAGCCGTATGAATAGGGAAACTAAACCCAGTGATAAGACCTGATGTTTTCGCTTCTTTAATTACAT
TTGGAGATTTTTTATTTACAGCATTGTTTTCAAATATATTCCAATTAATTGGTGAATGATTGGAGTTAGA
ATAATCTACTATAGGATCATATTTTATTAAATTAGCGTCATCATAATATTGCCTCCATTTTTTAGGGTAA
TTATCTAGAATTGAAATATCAGATTTAACCATAGAATGAGGATAAATGATCGCGAGTAAATAATATTCAC
AATGTACCATTTTAGTCATATCAGATAAGCATTGATTAATATCATTATTGCTTCTACAAGCTTTAATTTT
ATTAATTATTCTGTATGTGTCGTCGGCATTTATGTTTTTCATACCCATCTCTTTATCCTTACCTATTGTT
TGTCGCAAGTTTTGCGTGTTATATATCATTAAAACGGTAATGGATTGACATTTGATTCTAATAAATTGGA
TTTTTGTCACACTATTGTATCGCTGGGAATACAATTACTTAACATAAGCACCTGTAGGATCGTACAGGTT
TACGCAAGAAAATGGTTTGTTATAGTCGAATGAATTCATTAAAGAGGAGAAAGGTACCAAGCTTCGCCAG
GGTTTTCCCAGTCGAGCTCATGACTCATATTTATAGTTATTCTCCTCATTTCCCAAGTTTCCGACAACAA
ATAACAAGGAATTAAAAAAATGGCAGTTGAAAAAACCAATTCTTCCTCCAGCTTGGCAGAAGTTATTGAT
AGAATCCTCGACAAAGGTATCGTAATTGACGCTTGGGTTCGTGTTTCCTTAGTTGGTATCGAACTACTAG
CAATTGAAGCTCGGATCGTTATCGCTTCCGTTGAAACCTACTTGAAGTATGCTGAAGCAGTTGGTTTGAC
CCAATCAGCAGCAGTACCTGCTTAATTTAATTAAGCAAGTTACCAAGTAGGAGAATAACCATGACTCATA
TTTATAGTTATTCTCCTCATTTCCCAAGTTTCCGACAACAAATAACAAGGAATTAAAAAAATGGCAGTTG
AAAAAACCAATTCTTCCTCCAGCTTGGCAGAAGTTATTGATAGAATCCTCGACAAAGGTATCGTAATTGA
CGCTTGGGTTCGTGTTTCCTTAGTTGGTATCGAACTACTAGCAATTGAAGCTCGGATCGTTATCGCTTCC
GTTGAAACCTACTTGAAGTATGCTGAAGCAGTTGGTTTGACCCAATCAGCAGCAGTACCTGCTTAATTTA
ATTAAGCTCCATAATATCAGGATTAATTAATCCTGATATTGGTTCTGCTTTTTTTAATTATCTAGATATT
TGGAAATCAACGCTTCTCAAAGGATATTACAAAAAAGTACGAATCCTTATAATGTAGTACCTGGAGAAGC
AATTTCTGTTAGGTCTGGGAGCTCCCATGGGATCGTTATCCCGCGGCCAAGCTTGCTAGCGCTAATTTAC
TATTTTTTGGAGAACTTCATGATTTCTTTAATGGCAAAAATCCGGCAAGAACATCAGTCAATAGCAGAGA
AAGTGGCTGAACTATCTCTTGAGACCAGAGAATTCTTGTCCGTCACGACAGCGAAAAGACAAGAGCAAGC
TGAAAAACAAGCTCAAGAACTGCAAGCATTCTACAAGGATCTTCAGGAAACAAGTCAGCAGTTTTTATCA
GAAACAGCCCAAGCCAGAATTGCTCAAGCTGAAAAACAAGCTCAAGAACTGTTAGCATTCCACAAAGAAC
TTCAAGAAACAAGTCAGCAGTTTTTATCAGCAACAGCCCAAGCCAGAATTGCTCAAGCTGAAAAACAAGC
GCAAGAACTGTTAGCATTTTATCAAGAAGTTCGGGAAACAAGTCAGCAGTTTTTATCAGCAACAGCCCAA
GCAAGAATTGCTCAAGCTGAAAAACAAGCTCAAGAACTGTTAGCATTCCACAAAGAACTTCAAGAAACAA
GTCAGCAGTTTTTATCAGCAACAGCCGACGCAAGAACTGCTCAAGCTAAGGAACAGAAGGAATCTCTCCT
GAAATTCCGTCAGGATTTGTTTGTGAGTATCTTTGGTTAATAAAGATCTAACTATTGGAGGCTACTAAAA
ATGGAAATTAAAAAAATTATGCAAGCCGTGAACGACTTTTTCGGTGAACACGTAGCTCCTCCTCATAAAA
TTACCTCGGTGGAAGCTACTGAAGATGAAGGTTGGAGAGTTATTGTTGAAGTCATTGAAGAACGAGAATA
TATGAAAAAATACGCCAAAGATGAAATGCTCGGAACGTACGAGTGCTTTGTAAATAAAGAAAAAGAAGTC
ATTTCATTCAAACGACTCGACGTCAGATATAGAAGCGCCATTGGCATTGAAGCATAAACGATAAGATGGC
AGGAGGAACGTAAAAATGACCGTCTTAACAGACAAAAGGAAAAAAGGCAGTGGAGCTTTTATACAAGATG
ACGAGACAAAAGAGGTTCTTTCAAGAGCGCTGAGCTATTTAAAATCCGGCTATTCCATTCATTTTACAGG
TCCTGCCGGCGGAGGCAAAACCTCTTTAGCGCGAGCGCTTGCTAAAAAGAGAAAGCGTCCTGTAATGCTG
ATGCACGGGAATCACGAGCTCAACAACAAAGATTTAATTGGCGATTTTACGGGATACACGAGCAAAAAAG
TAATCGACCAGTACGTTCGTTCTGTCTATAAAAAAGATGAACAGGTGAGTGAAAACTGGCAGGATGGCCG
ATTGCTTGAAGCTGTAAAAAATGGCTATACGCTGATTTACGACGAATTTACTCGTTCTAAGCCTGCGACG
AATAATATCTTTCTATCGATATTAGAAGAAGGCGTGCTGCCGCTGTATGGAGTAAAAATGACCGATCCTT
TTGTGCGCGTGCATCCCGATTTCCGCGTCATCTTCACAAGCAATCCAGCTGAGTATGCCGGCGTATATGA
TACGCAAGATGCGCTTCTCGACAGGTTAATTACCATGTTTATTGATTATAAAGACATCGACAGAGAGACA
GCGATTTTAACGGAGAAAACGGACGTAGAAGAAGATGAAGCGCGCACAATTGTAACGCTCGTAGCAAACG
TGCGAAACCGCTCTGGAGACGAAAACAGCAGCGGACTTAGCCTGCGGGCTTCGCTTATGATCGCTACCCT
TGCCACGCAGCAAGACATTCCTATCGATGGAAGTGACGAAGATTTTCAAACGTTATGTATCGATATTTTG
CATCATCCGCTTACCAAATGTTTGGATGAAGAAAATGCAAAAAGCAAAGCCGAAAAAATCATTTTAGAAG
AATGTAAGAATATAGACACTGAAGAAAAGTAAAGGAGCTTGAAAACATGAGTGAAACAAACGAAACAGGT
ATTTATATTTTTAGCGCCATTCAAACGGATAAAGACGAAGAATTTGGCGCCGTGGAAGTAGAAGGAACAA
AAGCTGAAACATTTTTGATTCGCTACAAAGACGCGGCTATGGTAGCAGCTGAAGTACCGATGAAAATTTA
TCATCCTAATCGCCAAAATTTATTAATGCATCAAAACGCAGTAGCAGCGATTATGGACAAGAACGATACG
GTTATTCCAATCAGCTTTGGGAATGTATTCAAATCAAAAGAAGACGTAAAAGTTCTTTTGGAAAACCTTT
ATCCGCAGTTTGAAAAGCTGTTTCCAGCGATCAAAGGAAAAATTGAAGTCGGTTTAAAAGTAATTGGGAA
AAAAGAATGGCTTGAGAAAAAAGTAAACGAAAATCCTGAACTTGAGAAAGTATCAGCATCCGTAAAAGGA
AAATCAGAAGCAGCCGGTTATTATGAGCGTATTCAACTTGGAGGAATGGCTCAAAAGATGTTTACTTCCC
TGCAAAAAGAAGTCAAGACAGATGTGTTTTCTCCGCTTGAAGAAGCAGCGGAAGCAGCAAAAGCAAATGA
GCCAACGGGCGAAACGATGCTTTTAAACGCGTCTTTCTTAATTAACCGAGAAGATGAAGCGAAGTTTGAT
GAAAAAGTAAATGAAGCGCATGAAAACTGGAAAGACAAAGCCGATTTTCATTACAGCGGTCCTTGGCCTG
CTTATAATTTTGTGAACATTCGCCTAAAAGTAGAAGAGAAATAACGTGCTTCACAAATTAGTAACCGCAC
CCATTAACCTTGTAGTGAAAATCGGCGAAAAAGTACAGGAAGAAGCTGATAAACAGCTATATGACCTTCC
GACGATTCAGCAAAAGCTCATTCAGCTTCAAATGATGTTTGAGCTTGGTGAAATTCCAGAAGAAGCGTTT
CAAGAAAAAGAAGATGAATTGTTAATGAGGTACGAAATTGCGAAACGCAGAGAAATTGAACAATGGGAAG
AGCTAACACAAAAAAGAAATGAGGAATCCTAGATGGGAGAATTACTGTATTTATACGGTTTAATTCCAAC
AAAAGAAGCAGCAGCCATAGAGCCGTTTCCATCTTATAAGGGGTTTGACGGAGAACATTCACTGTACCCA
ATTGCGTTTGATCAGGTGACGGCTGTAGTTTCTAAGCTGGATGCTGACACCTATTCAGAAAAAGTGATTC
AAGAAAAAATGGAGCAGGATATGAGCTGGCTGCAGGAAAAAGCATTTCATCATCACGAAACGGTAGCCGC
TTTGTACGAAGAATTTACGATCATTCCATTAAAATTTTGCACCATTTATAAAGGTGAAGAAAGTCTGCAG
GCAGCTATTGAGATTAACAAAGAAAAGATAGAGAATTCACTGACGCTGCTTCAAGGAAATGAAGAGTGGA
ATGTGAAAATTTACTGTGATGATACAGAGCTTAAAAAAGGAATCAGCGAAACGAATGAAAGCGTGAAAGC
GAAAAAACAAGAAATTAGTCACTTATCACCAGGAAGACAGTTTTTTGAAAAGAAAAAAATAGATCAGCTG
ATTGAAAAAGAATTAGAGCTTCACAAAAACAAAGTGTGTGAAGAGATACATGACAAGCTAAAAGAATTAT
CGCTTTATGACTCTGTTAAAAAGAATTGGAGCAAAGACGTAACTGGCGCAGCTGAACAGATGGCGTGGAA
CAGCGTGTTTCTTCTCCCGTCTCTGCAGATTACTAAGTTCGTAAACGAAATAGAAGAGCTTCAGCAAAGG
CTTGAAAATAAAGGCTGGAAGTTTGAAGTGACGGGACCATGGCCGCCCTATCATTTCTCGAGCTTTGCGT
AAAGTGAGGAATTAACATTATGTCTCTTAAACAATCCATGGAGAATAAAGATATTGCTCTTATTGATATT
TTAGATGTCATTTTAGATAAAGGAGTCGCCATTAAAGGAGACTTAATCATTTCCATAGCTGGCGTCGATT
TAGTGTATTTGGATTTGCGGGTGCTTATTTCTTCGGTTGAAACGCTTGTGCAAGCAAAAGAAGGAAATCA
CAAACCAATCACTTCTGAACAATTTGATAAACAAAAGGAGGAATTAATGGATGCAACCGGTCAGCCAAGC
AAATGGACGAATCCACTTGGATCCTGATCAAGCTGAACAAGGCTTAGCGCAGCTTGTGATGACAGTTATT
GAGCTATTGAGGCAAATCGTTGAACGTCATGCCATGAGGCGGGTGGAGGGTGGAACGTTGACGGACGAAC
AAATTGAAAACTTAGGAATTGCACTAATGAACTTAGAAGAAAAAATGGACGAGTTGAAAGAGGTGTTCGG
TCTGGATGCAGAAGATTTAAATATTGATCTTGGACCGCTAGGCAGCCTGCTTTAAGCGGTCAGTAGGAGG
AACAGTATGGCAGTCGAACATAATATGCAGTCAAGTACGATTGTAGATGTGCTCGAAAAGATTTTGGATA
AAGGAGTCGTTATAGCGGGGGACATCACCGTAGGAATTGCAGATGTCGAGCTATTAACGATAAAGATCCG
CTTGATTGTGGCTTCGGTTGATAAGGCAAAAGAAATCGGCATGGACTGGTGGGAAAATGATCCGTATCTC
AGTTCAAAAGGAGCCAATAACAAAGCGCTCGAAGAAGAAAATAAAATGCTGCATGAGCGGTTAAAAACGC
TTGAAGAAAAAATAGAAACGAAACGTTAAAAACTGTACGCTACTTAAAAAATGGAGGGATTTACAATGGC
AACTGAAACAAAATTAGATAACACACAGGCAGAAAACAAGGAAAATAAAAATGCGGAAAACGGTTCAAAA
GAAAAGAACGGTTCAAAAGCAAGCAAAACAACAAGCAGCGGGCCAATCAAACGAGCGGTAGCAGGAGGCA
TCATCGGTGCAACGATTGGATATGTATCGACTCCTGAAAATCGAAAAAGTCTCCTTGACCGCATTGATAC
AGACGAATTAAAAAGCAAAGCATCTGATTTAGGAACAAAGGTAAAAGAAAAATCAAAAAGCAGCGTGGCC
AGCCTGAAAACATCTGCGGGAAGCTTGTTTAAAAAAGATAAAGATAAATCAAAAGATGATGAAGAAAACG
TAAATTCTTCTAGTAGCGAAACAGAAGACGATAACGTTCAAGAGTACGACGAGTTAAAAGAAGAAAATCA
AACTCTTCAAGATCGCTTATCACAGCTTGAAGAAAAAATGAACATGCTTGTTGAGCTTAGCCTCAATAAA
AATCAAGACGAAGAAGCGGAAGATACAGATTCCGACGAAGAAGAGAACGATGAGAACGATGAAAACGATG
AAAACGAGCAGGACGATGAAAACGAAGAAGAAACATCTAAGCCACGTAAAAAGGATAAAAAAGAAGCTGA
GGAAGAAGAAAGTGAAAGTGACGAAGACAGCGAGGAAGAAGAGGAAGATTCTCGCTCAAACAAAAAAAAT
AAAAAAGTAAAAACAGAAGAAGAAGACGAAGATGAAAGCGAAGAAGAAAAAAAGGAAGCGAAACCAAAAA
AGTCAACAGCTAAAAAATCAAAAAATACAAAAGCAAAGAAAAACACGGACGAAGAAGATGATGAAGCAAC
ATCTCTTTCTAGTGAAGACGATACAACAGCCTAAGACGTAAAGGAGGAAAGAAAGACATGAGTACAGGCC
CTTCTTTTTCAACTAAAGACAATACGCTTGAATACTTTGTGAAAGCTTCTAATAAACACGGCTTTTCACT
TGATATTTCATTAAATGTAAACGGCGCTGTGATTTCCGGTACCATGATTTCAGCAAAAGAATACTTTGAT
TACTTAAGCGAAACGTTTGAAGAAGGCAGTGAAGTGGCTCAGGCGCTAAGCGAACAATTCTCTTTAGCAA
GCGAAGCGAGCGAATCAAACGGAGAAGCAGAAGCCCATTTTATTCATTTGAAAAATACAAAGATTTACTG
TGGAGACAGTAAATCTACTCCTTCTAAAGGCAAAATCTTTTGGAGAGGGAAAATAGCAGAAGTAGACGGG
TTTTTCTTAGGAAAGATTTCTGATGCAAAATCAACGAGTAAAAAGAGTTCATAACTAGAGGCATCAAATA
AAACGAAAGGCTCAGTCGAAAGACTGGGACTTTCGTTTTATCTGTTGTTTGTCGGTGAACGCTCTCCTGA
GTAGGACAAATCCGCCGCCCTAGACCTAGCAACAAACTCCGGGAGGCAGCGTGATGCGGCAACAATCACA
CGGATTTCCCGTGAACGGTCTGAATGAGCGGATTATTTTCAGGGAAAGTGAGTGTGGTCAGCGTGCAGGT
ATATGGGCTATGATGTGCCCGGCGCTTGAGGCTTTCTGCCTCATGACGTGAAGGTGGTTTGTTGCCGTGT
TGTGTGGCAGAAAGAAGATAGCCCCGTAGTAAGTTAATTTTCATTAACCACCACGAGGCATCCCTATGTC
TAGTCCACATCAGGATAGCCTCTTACCGCGCTTTGCGCAAGGAGAAGAAGGCCATGAAACTACCACGAAG
TTCCCTTGTCTGGTGTGTGTTGATCGTGTGTCTCACACTGTTGATATTCACTTATCTGACACGAAAATCG
CTGTGCGAGATTCGTTACAGAGACGGACACAGGGAGGTGGCGGCTTTCATGGCTTACGAATCCGGTAAGT
AGCAACCTGGAGGCGGGCGCAGGCCCGCCTTTTCAGGACTGATGCTGGTCTGACTACTGAAGCGCCTTTA
TAAAGGGGCTGCTGGTTCGCCGGTAGCCCCTTTCTCCTTGCTGATGTTGTCCTAGCGTTGCTCAGGGCGT
CTGTGTTGCAACTAAAAAAAGTTTGTCATGCAATCCTCCCTTAAATGGCATAAAAAAAGAGCCTAGATTA
ATCCAGGCTCTTAAAAATCATAGTCGTATTCTTCTTCAATAGTTCCAGTGATTTTTTCAGTGATTAACTG
ACCTTCTTCAATCGTTTCTGAAGCTGACTTTGGATCAGCTGTTTTGTGTTCTACGTAGATCGATCCCTGA
TCAATTTTCTTCCTCAAATCACGAAATTCTTTCTTCATTTCTTCTCTCATGGCAATTAATTCATCATGAA
CATGACGATCTTTTTCTCTATTCTGCTGTTCCTCTTTCTGTTGTTGCATGTCCCTTTCTATGAGCTGAAA
GGCATACTCTCTAAAGGTACCCTTACTCTTACCTTTACTGAATGTACTAATCTGCTCTAAAACAAAATCG
TACATTTCATCAGACATTTGTGTTGTTCGGACATTAAAGAGTGGAATTCTTTTGTTTTTCCCCATTTCTA
ATCACCTAAATTGATTGTGCCTCTTTTTCATTTGCCTGTTTCTTTACTTGTTCAGCGCGGCTTAAAACTT
CAAGGCCATATAAGTTGAGCAGTCTTGCATCCTCAGCAACTATATGATTTGATTCAGAAATATCACGGCC
ATATCTCTCTTCAGTAACCACACTAATTGATTCTTCAAGCACCTCGCCAACACCGCCAAAATAAAGGTAT
TTGTAAACCTTATCTTTTGGTGCAGGGAACGTATTTTCAGCTTGGGCTATTTTGATTTCTGTGTATTCTT
TAAGAGATTTTTTGATGATATCAGTTAAATCAAATTTCTGACCGGTATTCCCGTCTCTTCGTTCCATCTT
AGTTTTTCCAATATTTGAGTATATAAACTTTTCAAGCTCCCTAACGCTATCAAAGTGCTCTAGGAGTTTT
TCTTTTCTCAATTTTTCTAAGTGCGCTAAAAACGGTGCTTCGGTATTAGAAACAAAAGAATCACGACTTT
TTGGCGGTTTTAATCCAGCTGGTAGTAATACTAGATCATCTGTTCCGCCACCTAAATCACAAAAAACTAC
GTCATAATTTTTAAATTGTTCGGCATAGTCTTTATCTTCTAGGTCAAAGTTTTTCTTTATTGCCCATCTT
GCTACTTCAGATTCGATCCTGCACGCTGCATCTTCCACTTTTATAGTAAGCTCTTTTTCTAATCCTAATG
TCAGCACCTTTACTTGGTGAGTGCCCAAAAATTTAGATGCCATCCTTTTCTGCATTTCACTGAACTTATC
CAATTTTTTAAGAAGCCAAATTGGTAGCATTGTTTGAAAGTATTCAATAGTAACTTCATTATCTTCACGT
TTGCCTTTTAGCGCTTGGTAATAAGCAGTTGCAGCTAAAAATGTTACGTATGGAATATGTGACTCTACTT
TATTATGTAACTTCTTGATGTGTTGGTTGCCTAACACTTCTGGTTCAGCAAGTTCACCAACTAGAAAATA
TCTCTCTGTTTCATCAATAACTGTAGAAACTAATAACCGGTCCTTTAAATCTGCCGGATCTTCAACGATA
CTCGTAAATTTTCCTTCAGCAGCTTCTTTAGATATCTCTACTACATTTGTAGGCAATTCAAAAAAATAAC
CATCAATTAAATTCATGTACATACTGTTTCCAAAGTCCACGTTCATACGAGAAATATTCATATTTTTATT
CTCTCCTTTGATTTCACTTTCCTCAATACTAGCATCTTATATCACTAAAGTCAATAAAATGAAATCACAT
TTAAAATCAGTGAATACAGGCTATTTGAGGATTATATAATAAAAATGAAATCAGTGAAATCAGTAGAGAA
AAGTGATTTCAGGCCCGGGGCTTTACGTCAAAAAAAAAATCGTGTAAGATAAAGTCAAGTTAAGTCAATG
TGAAAGTTTTGGCATTGAATTCTGGTTCTAGTTATTCTAAATAAACAACAAAAAACCCTGTTGTTTGCAG
ACAACAAGGTTAATAGATTTGATGATACATATTTTGTTTGCGAGCTATTTGCAAAATTGAATACAAATAA
AGAATGACAAATAAAAAGTGTCCGATGTTGCAGCATCGAACACTTGGTTTGTAAGCCCTCACTTACAATG
TTTAAGTTATGTCTTCATTTTACCGAAAACAAGTGTATACGTCAACACTTTTCGGCTATTTTTGGACGAC
AGAAAACCACTGTTTGGAGGGTATCAAACCGTGGTTTTCTGTCGTTTTTTGTTTGTCACCCAGCTGCCGT
TAAGGGGTGTAAAATAAACTGACGTCAGGAGTTGCCCCGTCCACCGCAAACCCGGGGATATACCACAATA
AGCGTTCCTTGCTGCGCTTGTGGTGAATGGCGAGGACGGCCATTAACGGTCCGGAGAATGTGGATAAACC
ACTAGGTTGCTTGGCGCACTACGGTGCGGGCAACTATGGCCAAGCTTCTATGCAGCGGCACACAATTGAG
TGTGACCGTGTGAGAGAACACGAGACAAACCCCATAGAAGTTGCATACAGGACAAGCATTGTATGTAAAA
AGGTCATGGCAGGCGAAAGCCTGGCGATAGCAAGGCAGAGCTGGAAACCTCAGACGTCTCTATGACGCTA
GTTTCAAATCCTGATCGATTGCCTATGTCTGTCCGTTTTTATTTTTTGCGCGACAGACATAGGCAATCGA
AATTCGCCCTGTTTCCTAGAACAGTCAGCTATTCTGCTAGTTTCAAGTTCTCAAAGTCAAGAGAAAAACA
CTAAATAAATGCGAATTTCCTTAAAACCCAGAGGTTTTAAGTTCCTTTTTAAGGGTTGTTCGTTTGATAG
AACATTAGTATTTTAATATATTTTTCCTGTGGGATTTCACTAACGTATACTGTTATTCCCTTTGGCCTAT
CTTAAAAACTTGTATAGATTGTGTTTGAGCCGTTTAGTATGATATCAGTACATGCTTGGGTTCAGAGCAT
CAAAATGAGATTTGAACATTAAGCACTATGTACTAAATGTTCTGTGTTTTAAAATGTTTGATGATGCCGA
TAAGTATTAGGACTAGTTTTGTTTTTGAATAGCTGGAGGGAAGTGTATGTTGTCCAAAGTAAAAAAAGTA
CCGTCTCCCTATGTAGGCAATCTGTTGAATAAATGGCATGACTATATTATGCAGGAGAAGGTTCATGAGT
CTATAGAGAAAAGAACTGAAATAAAGCAATTGTTAAGTCAGGCTGAAGATAATAAGGACCTGGTTGATTA
TTTTATTCTACTGGATCATCGTCATAGCCTTTGTTTTGATCAAGAGGCATCTATGGGTGATGTCGTTAAT
ATGTTAAGTAAGGGAAGTCATGATCTTTTAATAAATTTTTATTTTGAATTGTTTGCAGGGGATTATGAGT
TTTTTAAAAAAAATTATGTTAAAGCAATTTCTTTTTATGAAAAAGCTGAACAAAAGTTATCGAGTATTCC
CAATATTGAGGAAACGAAGTTTGCGGAGTTTCACTATAAGATTGGAGGCTAATGACCTAGGGCGTTCGGC
TGCGGCGAGCGGTATCAGCTCACTCAAAGGCGGTAATACGGTTATCCACAGAATCAGGGGATAACGCAGG
AAAGAACATGTGAGCAAAAGGCCAGCAAAAGGCCAGGAACCGTAAAAAGGCCGCGTTGCTGGCGTTTTTC
CATAGGCTCCGCCCCCCTGACGAGCATCACAAAAATCGACGCTCAAGTCAGAGGTGGCGAAACCCGACAG
GACTATAAAGATACCAGGCGTTTCCCCCTGGAAGCTCCCTCGTGCGCTCTCCTGTTCCGACCCTGCCGCT
TACCGGATACCTGTCCGCCTTTCTCCCTTCGGGAAGCGTGGCGCTTTCTCATAGCTCACGCTGTAGGTAT
CTCAGTTCGGTGTAGGTCGTTCGCTCCAAGCTGGGCTGTGTGCACGAACCCCCCGTTCAGCCCGACCGCT
GCGCCTTATCCGGTAACTATCGTCTTGAGTCCAACCCGGTAAGACACGACTTATCGCCACTGGCAGCAGC
CACTGGTAACAGGATTAGCAGAGCGAGGTATGTAGGCGGTGCTACAGAGTTCTTGAAGTGGTGGCCTAAC
TACGGCTACACTAGAAGGACAGTATTTGGTATCTGCGCTCTGCTGAAGCCAGTTACCTTCGGAAAAAGAG
TTGGTAGCTCTTGATCCGGCAAACAAACCACCGCTGGTAGCGGTGGTTTTTTTGTTTGCAAGCAGCAGAT
TACGCGCAGAAAAAAAGGATCTCAAGAAGATCCTTTGATCTTTTCTACGGGGTCTGACGCTCAGTGGAAC
GAAAACTCACGTTAAGGGATTTTGGTCATGACTAGTGCTTGGATTCTCACCAATAAAAAACGCCCGGCGG
CAACCGAGCGTTCTGAACAAATCCAGATGGAGTTCTGAGGTCATTACTGGATCTATCAACAGGAGTCCAA
GCGAGCTCTCGAACCCCAGAGTCCCGCTCAGAAGAACTCGTCAAGAAGGCGATAGAAGGCGATGCGCTGC
GAATCGGGAGCGGCGATACCGTAAAGCACGAGGAAGCGGTCAGCCCATTCGCCGCCAAGCTCTTCAGCAA
TATCACGGGTAGCCAACGCTATGTCCTGATAGCGGTCCGCCACACCCAGCCGGCCACAGTCGATGAATCC
AGAAAAGCGGCCATTTTCCACCATGATATTCGGCAAGCAGGCATCGCCATGGGTCACGACGAGATCCTCG
CCGTCGGGCATGCGCGCCTTGAGCCTGGCGAACAGTTCGGCTGGCGCGAGCCCCTGATGCTCTTCGTCCA
GATCATCCTGATCGACAAGACCGGCTTCCATCCGAGTACGTGCTCGCTCGATGCGATGTTTCGCTTGGTG
GTCGAATGGGCAGGTAGCCGGATCAAGCGTATGCAGCCGCCGCATTGCATCAGCCATGATGGATACTTTC
TCGGCAGGAGCAAGGTGAGATGACAGGAGATCCTGCCCCGGCACTTCGCCCAATAGCAGCCAGTCCCTTC
CCGCTTCAGTGACAACGTCGAGCACAGCTGCGCAAGGAACGCCCGTCGTGGCCAGCCACGATAGCCGCGC
TGCCTCGTCCTGCAGTTCATTCAGGGCACCGGACAGGTCGGTCTTGACAAAAAGAACCGGGCGCCCCTGC
GCTGACAGCCGGAACACGGCGGCATCAGAGCAGCCGATTGTCTGTTGTGCCCAGTCATAGCCGAATAGCC
TCTCCACCCAAGCGGCCGGAGAACCTGCGTGCAATCCATCTTGTTCAATCATGCGAAACGATCCTCATCC
TGTCTCTTGATCAGATCTTGATCCCCTGCGCCATCAGATCCTTGGCGGCAAGAAAGCCATCCAGTTTACT
TTGCAGGGCTTCCCAACCTTACCAGAGGGCGCCCCAGCTGGCAATTCCGACGTCTAAGAAACCATTATTA
Features (pLannotate 1.2.2; 13 found; start..end, strand, type, name):
     63..812     -  CDS            luxR: LUXR_ALIFS - Experimental evidence at protein level: Swiss-Prot protein existence level 1. Transcriptional activator of the bioluminescence operon. Binds to the OHHL autoinducer. From Aliivibrio fischeri (Vibrio fischeri).
   1045..1063    -  CDS            lacZα (fragment): LacZα fragment of β-galactosidase; lacZ fragment
   1461..1673    +  CDS            gvpA: GVPA_DOLFA - Experimental evidence at protein level: Swiss-Prot protein existence level 1. Gas vesicles are small, hollow, gas filled protein structures that are found in several microbial planktonic microorganisms. They allow the positioning of the organism at the favorable depth for growth. GvpA type proteins form the essential core of the structure. From Dolichospermum flosaquae (Anabaena flos-aquae).
   1909..2088    +  CDS            gvpC (fragment): GVPC_DOLFA - Experimental evidence at protein level: Swiss-Prot protein existence level 1. May confer stability to the gas vesicle membranes. Gas vesicles are small, hollow, gas filled protein structures that are found in several microbial planktonic microorganisms. They allow the positioning of the organism at the favorable depth for growth. From Dolichospermum flosaquae (Anabaena flos-aquae).
   5620..5904    +  CDS            gvpS: GVPS_BACME - Protein inferred from homology: Swiss-Prot protein existence level 3. Gas vesicles are small, hollow, gas filled protein structures that are found in several microbial planktonic microorganisms. They allow the positioning of the organism at the favorable depth for growth (By similarity). From Bacillus megaterium.
   6167..6466    +  CDS            gvpJ: GVPJ_BACME - Protein inferred from homology: Swiss-Prot protein existence level 3. Gas vesicles are small, hollow, gas filled protein structures that are found in several microbial planktonic microorganisms. They allow the positioning of the organism at the favorable depth for growth. This protein could be important for the shape determination of the gas vesicle. From Bacillus megaterium.
   7835..7921    +  terminator     rrnB T1 terminator: Escherichia coli rrnB; transcription terminator T1 from the E. coli rrnB gene
   7979..8200    -  CDS            sok: SOK_ECOLX - Protein predicted: Swiss-Prot protein existence level 4. From Escherichia coli.
   8186..8395    +  CDS            flmC: FLMC1_ECOLI - Also known as ORF70 From Escherichia coli (strain K12).
  12177..12765   -  rep_origin     ori: high-copy-number ColE1/pMB1/pBR322/pUC origin of replication
  12853..12947   -  terminator     lambda t0 terminator: transcription terminator from phage lambda
  12981..13772   -  CDS            neo: KKA2_KLEPN - Also known as kan, nptII. Experimental evidence at protein level: Swiss-Prot protein existence level 1. Resistance to kanamycin, neomycin, paromomycin, ribostamycin, butirosin and gentamicin B. From Klebsiella pneumoniae.
  13804..13923   -  CDS            tnpA (fragment): TN5P_ECOLX - Also known as tnp. Experimental evidence at protein level: Swiss-Prot protein existence level 1. Mediates transposition of transposon Tn5 by a 'cut and paste' mechanism. First, the monomeric transposase binds the 19 bp inverted DNA repeats flanking the transposon. Then, dimerization of the DNA- bound transposase creates a synaptic DNA complex. After nicking of the first DNA strand, excision of the transposon proceeds through a series of intermediates. The transposase then mediates the insertion of the transposon at a new site by strand transfer. The activity of the wild- type tran
