>Addgene plasmid #106475 | pTD103-ARG1 | analyzer sequence | sequence record 201604
TCATGACATTAACCTATAAAAATAGGCGTATCACGAGGCCCTTTCGTCTTCACCCCTAGACCTAGCATTT
TTAAAGTATGGGCAATCAATTGCTCCTGTTAAAATTGCTTTAGAAATACTTTGGCAGCGGTTTGTTGTAT
TGAGTTTCATTTGCGCATTGGTTAAATGGAAAGTGACAGTACGCTCACTGCAGCCTAATATTTTTGAAAT
ATCCCAAGAGCTTTTTCCTTCGCATGCCCACGCTAAACATTCTTTTTCTCTTTTGGTTAAATCGTTGTTT
GATTTATTATTTGCTATATTTATTTTTCGATAATTATCAACTAGAGAAGGAACAATTAATGGTATGTTCA
TACACGCATGTAAAAATAAACTATCTATATAGTTGTCTTTTTCTGAATGTGCAAAACTAAGCATTCCGAA
GCCATTGTTAGCCGTATGAATAGGGAAACTAAACCCAGTGATAAGACCTGATGTTTTCGCTTCTTTAATT
ACATTTGGAGATTTTTTATTTACAGCATTGTTTTCAAATATATTCCAATTAATTGGTGAATGATTGGAGT
TAGAATAATCTACTATAGGATCATATTTTATTAAATTAGCGTCATCATAATATTGCCTCCATTTTTTAGG
GTAATTATCTAGAATTGAAATATCAGATTTAACCATAGAATGAGGATAAATGATCGCGAGTAAATAATAT
TCACAATGTACCATTTTAGTCATATCAGATAAGCATTGATTAATATCATTATTGCTTCTACAAGCTTTAA
TTTTATTAATTATTCTGTATGTGTCGTCGGCATTTATGTTTTTCATACCCATCTCTTTATCCTTACCTAT
TGTTTGTCGCAAGTTTTGCGTGTTATATATCATTAAAACGGTAATGGATTGACATTTGATTCTAATAAAT
TGGATTTTTGTCACACTATTGTATCGCTGGGAATACAATTACTTAACATAAGCACCTGTAGGATCGTACA
GGTTTACGCAAGAAAATGGTTTGTTATAGTCGAATGAATTCATTAAAGAGGAGAAAGGTACCAAGCTTCG
CCAGGGTTTTCCCAGTCGAGCTCATGACTCATATTTATAGTTATTCTCCTCATTTCCCAAGTTTCCGACA
ACAAATAACAAGGAATTAAAAAAATGGCAGTTGAAAAAACCAATTCTTCCTCCAGCTTGGCAGAAGTTAT
TGATAGAATCCTCGACAAAGGTATCGTAATTGACGCTTGGGTTCGTGTTTCCTTAGTTGGTATCGAACTA
CTAGCAATTGAAGCTCGGATCGTTATCGCTTCCGTTGAAACCTACTTGAAGTATGCTGAAGCAGTTGGTT
TGACCCAATCAGCAGCAGTACCTGCTTAATTTAATTAAGCAAGTTACCAAGTAGGAGAATAACCATGACT
CATATTTATAGTTATTCTCCTCATTTCCCAAGTTTCCGACAACAAATAACAAGGAATTAAAAAAATGGCA
GTTGAAAAAACCAATTCTTCCTCCAGCTTGGCAGAAGTTATTGATAGAATCCTCGACAAAGGTATCGTAA
TTGACGCTTGGGTTCGTGTTTCCTTAGTTGGTATCGAACTACTAGCAATTGAAGCTCGGATCGTTATCGC
TTCCGTTGAAACCTACTTGAAGTATGCTGAAGCAGTTGGTTTGACCCAATCAGCAGCAGTACCTGCTTAA
TTTAATTAAGCTCCATAATATCAGGATTAATTAATCCTGATATTGGTTCTGCTTTTTTTAATTATCTAGA
TATTTGGAAATCAACGCTTCTCAAAGGATATTACAAAAAAGTACGAATCCTTATAATGTAGTACCTGGAG
AAGCAATTTCTGTTAGGTCTGGGAGCTCCCATGGGATCGTTATCCCGCGGCCAAGCTTGCTAGCGCTAAT
TTACTATTTTTTGGAGAACTTCATGATTTCTTTAATGGCAAAAATCCGGCAAGAACATCAGTCAATAGCA
GAGAAAGTGGCTGAACTATCTCTTGAGACCAGAGAATTCTTGTCCGTCACGACAGCGAAAAGACAAGAGC
AAGCTGAAAAACAAGCTCAAGAACTGCAAGCATTCTACAAGGATCTTCAGGAAACAAGTCAGCAGTTTTT
ATCAGAAACAGCCCAAGCCAGAATTGCTCAAGCTGAAAAACAAGCTCAAGAACTGTTAGCATTCCACAAA
GAACTTCAAGAAACAAGTCAGCAGTTTTTATCAGCAACAGCCCAAGCCAGAATTGCTCAAGCTGAAAAAC
AAGCGCAAGAACTGTTAGCATTTTATCAAGAAGTTCGGGAAACAAGTCAGCAGTTTTTATCAGCAACAGC
CCAAGCAAGAATTGCTCAAGCTGAAAAACAAGCTCAAGAACTGTTAGCATTCCACAAAGAACTTCAAGAA
ACAAGTCAGCAGTTTTTATCAGCAACAGCCGACGCAAGAACTGCTCAAGCTAAGGAACAGAAGGAATCTC
TCCTGAAATTCCGTCAGGATTTGTTTGTGAGTATCTTTGGTTAATAAAGATCTAACTATTGGAGGCTACT
AAAAATGGAAATTAAAAAAATTATGCAAGCCGTGAACGACTTTTTCGGTGAACACGTAGCTCCTCCTCAT
AAAATTACCTCGGTGGAAGCTACTGAAGATGAAGGTTGGAGAGTTATTGTTGAAGTCATTGAAGAACGAG
AATATATGAAAAAATACGCCAAAGATGAAATGCTCGGAACGTACGAGTGCTTTGTAAATAAAGAAAAAGA
AGTCATTTCATTCAAACGACTCGACGTCAGATATAGAAGCGCCATTGGCATTGAAGCATAAACGATAAGA
TGGCAGGAGGAACGTAAAAATGACCGTCTTAACAGACAAAAGGAAAAAAGGCAGTGGAGCTTTTATACAA
GATGACGAGACAAAAGAGGTTCTTTCAAGAGCGCTGAGCTATTTAAAATCCGGCTATTCCATTCATTTTA
CAGGTCCTGCCGGCGGAGGCAAAACCTCTTTAGCGCGAGCGCTTGCTAAAAAGAGAAAGCGTCCTGTAAT
GCTGATGCACGGGAATCACGAGCTCAACAACAAAGATTTAATTGGCGATTTTACGGGATACACGAGCAAA
AAAGTAATCGACCAGTACGTTCGTTCTGTCTATAAAAAAGATGAACAGGTGAGTGAAAACTGGCAGGATG
GCCGATTGCTTGAAGCTGTAAAAAATGGCTATACGCTGATTTACGACGAATTTACTCGTTCTAAGCCTGC
GACGAATAATATCTTTCTATCGATATTAGAAGAAGGCGTGCTGCCGCTGTATGGAGTAAAAATGACCGAT
CCTTTTGTGCGCGTGCATCCCGATTTCCGCGTCATCTTCACAAGCAATCCAGCTGAGTATGCCGGCGTAT
ATGATACGCAAGATGCGCTTCTCGACAGGTTAATTACCATGTTTATTGATTATAAAGACATCGACAGAGA
GACAGCGATTTTAACGGAGAAAACGGACGTAGAAGAAGATGAAGCGCGCACAATTGTAACGCTCGTAGCA
AACGTGCGAAACCGCTCTGGAGACGAAAACAGCAGCGGACTTAGCCTGCGGGCTTCGCTTATGATCGCTA
CCCTTGCCACGCAGCAAGACATTCCTATCGATGGAAGTGACGAAGATTTTCAAACGTTATGTATCGATAT
TTTGCATCATCCGCTTACCAAATGTTTGGATGAAGAAAATGCAAAAAGCAAAGCCGAAAAAATCATTTTA
GAAGAATGTAAGAATATAGACACTGAAGAAAAGTAAAGGAGCTTGAAAACATGAGTGAAACAAACGAAAC
AGGTATTTATATTTTTAGCGCCATTCAAACGGATAAAGACGAAGAATTTGGCGCCGTGGAAGTAGAAGGA
ACAAAAGCTGAAACATTTTTGATTCGCTACAAAGACGCGGCTATGGTAGCAGCTGAAGTACCGATGAAAA
TTTATCATCCTAATCGCCAAAATTTATTAATGCATCAAAACGCAGTAGCAGCGATTATGGACAAGAACGA
TACGGTTATTCCAATCAGCTTTGGGAATGTATTCAAATCAAAAGAAGACGTAAAAGTTCTTTTGGAAAAC
CTTTATCCGCAGTTTGAAAAGCTGTTTCCAGCGATCAAAGGAAAAATTGAAGTCGGTTTAAAAGTAATTG
GGAAAAAAGAATGGCTTGAGAAAAAAGTAAACGAAAATCCTGAACTTGAGAAAGTATCAGCATCCGTAAA
AGGAAAATCAGAAGCAGCCGGTTATTATGAGCGTATTCAACTTGGAGGAATGGCTCAAAAGATGTTTACT
TCCCTGCAAAAAGAAGTCAAGACAGATGTGTTTTCTCCGCTTGAAGAAGCAGCGGAAGCAGCAAAAGCAA
ATGAGCCAACGGGCGAAACGATGCTTTTAAACGCGTCTTTCTTAATTAACCGAGAAGATGAAGCGAAGTT
TGATGAAAAAGTAAATGAAGCGCATGAAAACTGGAAAGACAAAGCCGATTTTCATTACAGCGGTCCTTGG
CCTGCTTATAATTTTGTGAACATTCGCCTAAAAGTAGAAGAGAAATAACGTGCTTCACAAATTAGTAACC
GCACCCATTAACCTTGTAGTGAAAATCGGCGAAAAAGTACAGGAAGAAGCTGATAAACAGCTATATGACC
TTCCGACGATTCAGCAAAAGCTCATTCAGCTTCAAATGATGTTTGAGCTTGGTGAAATTCCAGAAGAAGC
GTTTCAAGAAAAAGAAGATGAATTGTTAATGAGGTACGAAATTGCGAAACGCAGAGAAATTGAACAATGG
GAAGAGCTAACACAAAAAAGAAATGAGGAATCCTAGATGGGAGAATTACTGTATTTATACGGTTTAATTC
CAACAAAAGAAGCAGCAGCCATAGAGCCGTTTCCATCTTATAAGGGGTTTGACGGAGAACATTCACTGTA
CCCAATTGCGTTTGATCAGGTGACGGCTGTAGTTTCTAAGCTGGATGCTGACACCTATTCAGAAAAAGTG
ATTCAAGAAAAAATGGAGCAGGATATGAGCTGGCTGCAGGAAAAAGCATTTCATCATCACGAAACGGTAG
CCGCTTTGTACGAAGAATTTACGATCATTCCATTAAAATTTTGCACCATTTATAAAGGTGAAGAAAGTCT
GCAGGCAGCTATTGAGATTAACAAAGAAAAGATAGAGAATTCACTGACGCTGCTTCAAGGAAATGAAGAG
TGGAATGTGAAAATTTACTGTGATGATACAGAGCTTAAAAAAGGAATCAGCGAAACGAATGAAAGCGTGA
AAGCGAAAAAACAAGAAATTAGTCACTTATCACCAGGAAGACAGTTTTTTGAAAAGAAAAAAATAGATCA
GCTGATTGAAAAAGAATTAGAGCTTCACAAAAACAAAGTGTGTGAAGAGATACATGACAAGCTAAAAGAA
TTATCGCTTTATGACTCTGTTAAAAAGAATTGGAGCAAAGACGTAACTGGCGCAGCTGAACAGATGGCGT
GGAACAGCGTGTTTCTTCTCCCGTCTCTGCAGATTACTAAGTTCGTAAACGAAATAGAAGAGCTTCAGCA
AAGGCTTGAAAATAAAGGCTGGAAGTTTGAAGTGACGGGACCATGGCCGCCCTATCATTTCTCGAGCTTT
GCGTAAAGTGAGGAATTAACATTATGTCTCTTAAACAATCCATGGAGAATAAAGATATTGCTCTTATTGA
TATTTTAGATGTCATTTTAGATAAAGGAGTCGCCATTAAAGGAGACTTAATCATTTCCATAGCTGGCGTC
GATTTAGTGTATTTGGATTTGCGGGTGCTTATTTCTTCGGTTGAAACGCTTGTGCAAGCAAAAGAAGGAA
ATCACAAACCAATCACTTCTGAACAATTTGATAAACAAAAGGAGGAATTAATGGATGCAACCGGTCAGCC
AAGCAAATGGACGAATCCACTTGGATCCTGATCAAGCTGAACAAGGCTTAGCGCAGCTTGTGATGACAGT
TATTGAGCTATTGAGGCAAATCGTTGAACGTCATGCCATGAGGCGGGTGGAGGGTGGAACGTTGACGGAC
GAACAAATTGAAAACTTAGGAATTGCACTAATGAACTTAGAAGAAAAAATGGACGAGTTGAAAGAGGTGT
TCGGTCTGGATGCAGAAGATTTAAATATTGATCTTGGACCGCTAGGCAGCCTGCTTTAAGCGGTCAGTAG
GAGGAACAGTATGGCAGTCGAACATAATATGCAGTCAAGTACGATTGTAGATGTGCTCGAAAAGATTTTG
GATAAAGGAGTCGTTATAGCGGGGGACATCACCGTAGGAATTGCAGATGTCGAGCTATTAACGATAAAGA
TCCGCTTGATTGTGGCTTCGGTTGATAAGGCAAAAGAAATCGGCATGGACTGGTGGGAAAATGATCCGTA
TCTCAGTTCAAAAGGAGCCAATAACAAAGCGCTCGAAGAAGAAAATAAAATGCTGCATGAGCGGTTAAAA
ACGCTTGAAGAAAAAATAGAAACGAAACGTTAAAAACTGTACGCTACTTAAAAAATGGAGGGATTTACAA
TGGCAACTGAAACAAAATTAGATAACACACAGGCAGAAAACAAGGAAAATAAAAATGCGGAAAACGGTTC
AAAAGAAAAGAACGGTTCAAAAGCAAGCAAAACAACAAGCAGCGGGCCAATCAAACGAGCGGTAGCAGGA
GGCATCATCGGTGCAACGATTGGATATGTATCGACTCCTGAAAATCGAAAAAGTCTCCTTGACCGCATTG
ATACAGACGAATTAAAAAGCAAAGCATCTGATTTAGGAACAAAGGTAAAAGAAAAATCAAAAAGCAGCGT
GGCCAGCCTGAAAACATCTGCGGGAAGCTTGTTTAAAAAAGATAAAGATAAATCAAAAGATGATGAAGAA
AACGTAAATTCTTCTAGTAGCGAAACAGAAGACGATAACGTTCAAGAGTACGACGAGTTAAAAGAAGAAA
ATCAAACTCTTCAAGATCGCTTATCACAGCTTGAAGAAAAAATGAACATGCTTGTTGAGCTTAGCCTCAA
TAAAAATCAAGACGAAGAAGCGGAAGATACAGATTCCGACGAAGAAGAGAACGATGAGAACGATGAAAAC
GATGAAAACGAGCAGGACGATGAAAACGAAGAAGAAACATCTAAGCCACGTAAAAAGGATAAAAAAGAAG
CTGAGGAAGAAGAAAGTGAAAGTGACGAAGACAGCGAGGAAGAAGAGGAAGATTCTCGCTCAAACAAAAA
AAATAAAAAAGTAAAAACAGAAGAAGAAGACGAAGATGAAAGCGAAGAAGAAAAAAAGGAAGCGAAACCA
AAAAAGTCAACAGCTAAAAAATCAAAAAATACAAAAGCAAAGAAAAACACGGACGAAGAAGATGATGAAG
CAACATCTCTTTCTAGTGAAGACGATACAACAGCCTAAGACGTAAAGGAGGAAAGAAAGACATGAGTACA
GGCCCTTCTTTTTCAACTAAAGACAATACGCTTGAATACTTTGTGAAAGCTTCTAATAAACACGGCTTTT
CACTTGATATTTCATTAAATGTAAACGGCGCTGTGATTTCCGGTACCATGATTTCAGCAAAAGAATACTT
TGATTACTTAAGCGAAACGTTTGAAGAAGGCAGTGAAGTGGCTCAGGCGCTAAGCGAACAATTCTCTTTA
GCAAGCGAAGCGAGCGAATCAAACGGAGAAGCAGAAGCCCATTTTATTCATTTGAAAAATACAAAGATTT
ACTGTGGAGACAGTAAATCTACTCCTTCTAAAGGCAAAATCTTTTGGAGAGGGAAAATAGCAGAAGTAGA
CGGGTTTTTCTTAGGAAAGATTTCTGATGCAAAATCAACGAGTAAAAAGAGTTCATAACTAGAGGCATCA
AATAAAACGAAAGGCTCAGTCGAAAGACTGGGCCTTTCGTTTTATCTGTTGTTTGTCGGTGAACGCTCTC
CTGAGTAGGACAAATCCGCCGCCCTAGACCTAGCAACAAACTCCGGGAGGCAGCGTGATGCGGCAACAAT
CACACGGATTTCCCGTGAACGGTCTGAATGAGCGGATTATTTTCAGGGAAAGTGAGTGTGGTCAGCGTGC
AGGTATATGGGCTATGATGTGCCCGGCGCTTGAGGCTTTCTGCCTCATGACGTGAAGGTGGTTTGTTGCC
GTGTTGTGTGGCAGAAAGAAGATAGCCCCGTAGTAAGTTAATTTTCATTAACCACCACGAGGCATCCCTA
TGTCTAGTCCACATCAGGATAGCCTCTTACCGCGCTTTGCGCAAGGAGAAGAAGGCCATGAAACTACCAC
GAAGTTCCCTTGTCTGGTGTGTGTTGATCGTGTGTCTCACACTGTTGATATTCACTTATCTGACACGAAA
ATCGCTGTGCGAGATTCGTTACAGAGACGGACACAGGGAGGTGGCGGCTTTCATGGCTTACGAATCCGGT
AAGTAGCAACCTGGAGGCGGGCGCAGGCCCGCCTTTTCAGGACTGATGCTGGTCTGACTACTGAAGCGCC
TTTATAAAGGGGCTGCTGGTTCGCCGGTAGCCCCTTTCTCCTTGCTGATGTTGTCCTAGCGTTGCTCAGG
GCGTCTGTGTTGCAACTAAAAAAAGTTTGTCATGCAATCCTCCCTTAAATGGCATAAAAAAAGAGCCTAG
ATTAATCCAGGCTCTTAAAAATCATAGTCGTATTCTTCTTCAATAGTTCCAGTGATTTTTTCAGTGATTA
ACTGACCTTCTTCAATCGTTTTTGAAGCTGACTTTGGATCAGCTGTTTTGTGTTCTACGTAGATCGATCC
CTGATCAATTTTTTTCCTCAAATCACGAAATTCTTTTTTCATTTCTTCTCTCATGGCAATTAATTCATCA
TGAACATGACGATCTTTTTCTCTATTTTGCTGTTCCTCTTTCTGTTGTTGCATGTCCCTTTCTATGAGCT
GAAAGGCATACTCTCTAAAGGTACCCTTACTCTTACCTTTACTGAATGTACTAATCTGCTCTAAAACAAA
ATCGTACATTTCATCAGACATTTGTGTTGTTCGGACATTAAAGAGTGGAATTCTTTTGTTTTTCCCCATT
TCTAATCACCTAAATTGATTGTGCCTCTTTTTCATTTGCCTGTTTCTTTACTTGTTCAGCGCGGCTTAAA
ACTTCAAGGCCATATAAGTTGAGCAGTCTTGCATCCTCAGCAACTATATGATTTGATTCAGAAATATCAC
GGCCATATCTCTCTTCAGTAACCACACTAATTGATTCTTCAAGCACCTCGCCAACACCGCCAAAATAAAG
GTATTTGTAAACCTTATCTTTTGGTGCAGGGAACGTATTTTCAGCTTGGGCTATTTTGATTTCTGTGTAT
TCTTTAAGAGATTTTTTGATGATATCAGTTAAATCAAATTTCTGACCGGTATTCCCGTCTCTTCGTTCCA
TCTTAGTTTTTCCAATATTTGAGTATATAAACTTTTCAAGCTCCCTAACGCTATCAAAGTGCTCTAGGAG
TTTTTCTTTTCTCAATTTTTCTAAGTGCGCTAAAAACGGTGCTTCGGTATTAGAAACAAAAGAATCACGA
CTTTTTGGCGGTTTTAATCCAGCTGGTAGTAATACTAGATCATCTGTTCCGCCACCTAAATCACAAAAAA
CTACGTCATAATTTTTAAATTGTTCGGCATAGTCTTTATCTTCTAGGTCAAAGTTTTTCTTTATTGCCCA
TCTTGCTACTTCAGATTCGATCCTGCACGCTGCATCTTCCACTTTTATAGTAAGCTCTTTTTCTAATCCT
AATGTCAGCACCTTTACTTGGTGAGTGCCCAAAAATTTAGATGCCATCCTTTTCTGCATTTCACTGAACT
TATCCAATTTTTTAAGAAGCCAAATTGGTAGCATTGTTTGAAAGTATTCAATAGTAACTTCATTATCTTC
ACGTTTGCCTTTTAGCGCTTGGTAATAAGCAGTTGCAGCTAAAAATGTTACGTATGGAATATGTGACTCT
ACTTTATTATGTAACTTCTTGATGTGTTGGTTGCCTAACACTTCTGGTTCAGCAAGTTCACCAACTAGAA
AATATCTCTCTGTTTCATCAATAACTGTAGAAACTAATAACCGGTCCTTTAAATCTGCCGGATCTTCAAC
GATACTCGTAAATTTTCCTTCAGCAGCTTCTTTAGATATCTCTACTACATTTGTAGGCAATTCAAAAAAA
TAACCATCAATTAAATTCATGTACATACTGTTTCCAAAGTCCACGTTCATACGAGAAATATTCATATTTT
TATTCTCTCCTTTGATTTCACTTTCCTCAATACTAGCATCTTATATCACTAAAGTCAATAAAATGAAATC
ACATTTAAAATCAGTGAATACAGGCTATTTGAGGATTATATAATAAAAATGAAATCAGTGAAATCAGTAG
AGAAAAGTGATTTCAGGCCCGGGGCTTTACGTCAAAAAAAAAATCGTGTAAGATAAAGTCAAGTTAAGTC
AATGTGAAAGTTTTGGCATTGAATTCTGGTTCTAGTTATTCTAAATAAACAACAAAAAACCCTGTTGTTT
GCAGACAACAAGGTTAATAGATTTGATGATACATATTTTGTTTGCGAGCTATTTGCAAAATTGAATACAA
ATAAAGAATGACAAATAAAAAGTGTCCGATGTTGCAGCATCGAACACTTGGTTTGTAAGCCCTCACTTAC
AATGTTTAAGTTATGTCTTCATTTTACCGAAAACAAGTGTATACGTCAACACTTTTCGGCTATTTTTGGA
CGACAGAAAACCACTGTTTGGAGGGTATCAAACCGTGGTTTTCTGTCGTTTTTTGTTTGTCACCCAGCTG
CCGTTAAGGGGTGTAAAATAAACTGACGTCAGGAGTTGCCCCGTCCACCGCAAACCCGGGGATATACCAC
AATAAGCGTTCCTTGCTGCGCTTGTGGTGAATGGCGAGGACGGCCATTAACGGTCCGGAGAATGTGGATA
AACCACTAGGTTGCTTGGCGCACTACGGTGCGGGCAACTATGGCCAAGCTTCTATGCAGCGGCACACAAT
TGAGTGTGACCGTGTGAGAGAACACGAGACAAACCCCATAGAAGTTGCATACAGGACAAGCATTGTATGT
AAAAAGGTCATGGCAGGCGAAAGCCTGGCGATAGCAAGGCAGAGCTGGAAACCTCAGACGTCTCTATGAC
GCTAGTTTCAAATCCTGATCGATTGCCTATGTCTGTCCGTTTTTATTTTTTGCGCGACAGACATAGGCAA
TCGAAATTCGCCCTGTTTCCTAGAACAGTCAGCTATTCTGCTAGTTTCAAGTTCTCAAAGTCAAGAGAAA
AACACTAAATAAAATGCGAATTTCCTTAAAACCCAGAGGTTTTAAGTTCCTTTTTAAGGGTTGTTCGTTT
GATAGAACATTAGTATTTTAATATATTTTTCCTGTGGGATTTCACTAACGTATACTGTTATTCCCTTTGG
CCTATCTTAAAAACTTGTATAGATTGTGTTTGAGCCGTTTAGTATGATATCAGTACATGCTTGGGTTCAG
AGCATCAAAATGAGATTTGAACATTAAGCACTATGTACTAAATGTTCTGTGTTTTAAAATGTTTGATGAT
GCCGATAAGTATTAGGACTAGTTTTGATTTTTGAATAGCTGGAGGGAAGTGTATGTTGTCCAAAGTAAAA
AAAGTACCGTCTCCCTATGTAGGCAATCTGTTGAATAAATGGCATGACTATATTATGCAGGAGAAGGTTC
ATGAGTCTATAGAGAAAAGAACTGAAATAAAGCAATTGTTAAGTCAGGCTGAAGATAATAAGGACCTGGT
TGATTATTTTATTCTACTGGATCATCGTCATAGCCTTTGTTTTGATCAAGAGGCATCTATGGGTGATGTC
GTTAATATGTTAAGTAAGGGAAGTCATGATCTTTTAATAAATTTTTATTTTGAATTGTTTGCAGGGGATT
ATGAGTTTTTTAAAAAAAATTATGTTAAAGCAATTTCTTTTTATGAAAAAGCTGAACAAAAGTTATCGAG
TATTCCCAATATTGAGGAAACGAAGTTTGCGGAGTTTCACTATAAGATTGGAGGCTAATGACCTAGGGCG
TTCGGCTGCGGCGAGCGGTATCAGCTCACTCAAAGGCGGTAATACGGTTATCCACAGAATCAGGGGATAA
CGCAGGAAAGAACATGTGAGCAAAAGGCCAGCAAAAGGCCAGGAACCGTAAAAAGGCCGCGTTGCTGGCG
TTTTTCCATAGGCTCCGCCCCCCTGACGAGCATCACAAAAATCGACGCTCAAGTCAGAGGTGGCGAAACC
CGACAGGACTATAAAGATACCAGGCGTTTCCCCCTGGAAGCTCCCTCGTGCGCTCTCCTGTTCCGACCCT
GCCGCTTACCGGATACCTGTCCGCCTTTCTCCCTTCGGGAAGCGTGGCGCTTTCTCATAGCTCACGCTGT
AGGTATCTCAGTTCGGTGTAGGTCGTTCGCTCCAAGCTGGGCTGTGTGCACGAACCCCCCGTTCAGCCCG
ACCGCTGCGCCTTATCCGGTAACTATCGTCTTGAGTCCAACCCGGTAAGACACGACTTATCGCCACTGGC
AGCAGCCACTGGTAACAGGATTAGCAGAGCGAGGTATGTAGGCGGTGCTACAGAGTTCTTGAAGTGGTGG
CCTAACTACGGCTACACTAGAAGGACAGTATTTGGTATCTGCGCTCTGCTGAAGCCAGTTACCTTCGGAA
AAAGAGTTGGTAGCTCTTGATCCGGCAAACAAACCACCGCTGGTAGCGGTGGTTTTTTTGTTTGCAAGCA
GCAGATTACGCGCAGAAAAAAAGGATCTCAAGAAGATCCTTTGATCTTTTCTACGGGGTCTGACGCTCAG
TGGAACGAAAACTAGTGCTTGGATTCTCACCAATAAAAAACGCCCGGCGGCAACCGAGCGTTCTGAACAA
ATCCAGATGGAGTTCTGAGGTCATTACTGGATCTATCAACAGGAGTCCAAGCACTCACGTTAAGGGATTT
TGGTCATGACTAGTGCTTGGATTCTCACCAATAAAAAACGCCCGGCGGCAACCGAGCGTTCTGAACAAAT
CCAGATGGAGTTCTGAGGTCATTACTGGATCTATCAACAGGAGTCCAAGCGAGCTCTCGAACCCCAGAGT
CCCGCTCAGAAGAACTCGTCAAGAAGGCGATAGAAGGCGATGCGCTGCGAATCGGGAGCGGCGATACCGT
AAAGCACGAGGAAGCGGTCAGCCCATTCGCCGCCAAGCTCTTCAGCAATATCACGGGTAGCCAACGCTAT
GTCCTGATAGCGGTCCGCCACACCCAGCCGGCCACAGTCGATGAATCCAGAAAAGCGGCCATTTTCCACC
ATGATATTCGGCAAGCAGGCATCGCCATGGGTCACGACGAGATCCTCGCCGTCGGGCATGCGCGCCTTGA
GCCTGGCGAACAGTTCGGCTGGCGCGAGCCCCTGATGCTCTTCGTCCAGATCATCCTGATCGACAAGACC
GGCTTCCATCCGAGTACGTGCTCGCTCGATGCGATGTTTCGCTTGGTGGTCGAATGGGCAGGTAGCCGGA
TCAAGCGTATGCAGCCGCCGCATTGCATCAGCCATGATGGATACTTTCTCGGCAGGAGCAAGGTGAGATG
ACAGGAGATCCTGCCCCGGCACTTCGCCCAATAGCAGCCAGTCCCTTCCCGCTTCAGTGACAACGTCGAG
CACAGCTGCGCAAGGAACGCCCGTCGTGGCCAGCCACGATAGCCGCGCTGCCTCGTCCTGCAGTTCATTC
AGGGCACCGGACAGGTCGGTCTTGACAAAAAGAACCGGGCGCCCCTGCGCTGACAGCCGGAACACGGCGG
CATCAGAGCAGCCGATTGTCTGTTGTGCCCAGTCATAGCCGAATAGCCTCTCCACCCAAGCGGCCGGAGA
ACCTGCGTGCAATCCATCTTGTTCAATCATGCGAAACGATCCTCATCCTGTCTCTTGATCAGATCTTGAT
CCCCTGCGCCATCAGATCCTTGGCGGCAAGAAAGCCATCCAGTTTACTTTGCAGGGCTTCCCAACCTTAC
CAGAGGGCGCCCCAGCTGGCAATTCCGACGTCTAAGAAACCATTATTA
Features (pLannotate 1.2.2; 14 found; start..end, strand, type, name):
     67..816     -  CDS            luxR: LUXR_ALIFS - Experimental evidence at protein level: Swiss-Prot protein existence level 1. Transcriptional activator of the bioluminescence operon. Binds to the OHHL autoinducer. From Aliivibrio fischeri (Vibrio fischeri).
   1049..1067    -  CDS            lacZα (fragment): LacZα fragment of β-galactosidase; lacZ fragment
   1465..1677    +  CDS            gvpA: GVPA_DOLFA - Experimental evidence at protein level: Swiss-Prot protein existence level 1. Gas vesicles are small, hollow, gas filled protein structures that are found in several microbial planktonic microorganisms. They allow the positioning of the organism at the favorable depth for growth. GvpA type proteins form the essential core of the structure. From Dolichospermum flosaquae (Anabaena flos-aquae).
   1913..2092    +  CDS            gvpC (fragment): GVPC_DOLFA - Experimental evidence at protein level: Swiss-Prot protein existence level 1. May confer stability to the gas vesicle membranes. Gas vesicles are small, hollow, gas filled protein structures that are found in several microbial planktonic microorganisms. They allow the positioning of the organism at the favorable depth for growth. From Dolichospermum flosaquae (Anabaena flos-aquae).
   5624..5908    +  CDS            gvpS: GVPS_BACME - Protein inferred from homology: Swiss-Prot protein existence level 3. Gas vesicles are small, hollow, gas filled protein structures that are found in several microbial planktonic microorganisms. They allow the positioning of the organism at the favorable depth for growth (By similarity). From Bacillus megaterium.
   6171..6470    +  CDS            gvpJ: GVPJ_BACME - Protein inferred from homology: Swiss-Prot protein existence level 3. Gas vesicles are small, hollow, gas filled protein structures that are found in several microbial planktonic microorganisms. They allow the positioning of the organism at the favorable depth for growth. This protein could be important for the shape determination of the gas vesicle. From Bacillus megaterium.
   7839..7925    +  terminator     rrnB T1 terminator: Escherichia coli rrnB; transcription terminator T1 from the E. coli rrnB gene
   7983..8204    -  CDS            sok: SOK_ECOLX - Protein predicted: Swiss-Prot protein existence level 4. From Escherichia coli.
   8190..8399    +  CDS            flmC: FLMC1_ECOLI - Also known as ORF70 From Escherichia coli (strain K12).
  12183..12771   -  rep_origin     ori: high-copy-number ColE1/pMB1/pBR322/pUC origin of replication
  12833..12927   -  terminator     lambda t0 terminator: transcription terminator from phage lambda
  12971..13065   -  terminator     lambda t0 terminator: transcription terminator from phage lambda
  13099..13890   -  CDS            neo: KKA2_KLEPN - Also known as kan, nptII. Experimental evidence at protein level: Swiss-Prot protein existence level 1. Resistance to kanamycin, neomycin, paromomycin, ribostamycin, butirosin and gentamicin B. From Klebsiella pneumoniae.
  13922..14041   -  CDS            tnpA (fragment): TN5P_ECOLX - Also known as tnp. Experimental evidence at protein level: Swiss-Prot protein existence level 1. Mediates transposition of transposon Tn5 by a 'cut and paste' mechanism. First, the monomeric transposase binds the 19 bp inverted DNA repeats flanking the transposon. Then, dimerization of the DNA- bound transposase creates a synaptic DNA complex. After nicking of the first DNA strand, excision of the transposon proceeds through a series of intermediates. The transposase then mediates the insertion of the transposon at a new site by strand transfer. The activity of the wild- type tran
