>Addgene plasmid #106475 | pTD103-ARG1 Sequencing Result | analyzer sequence | sequence record 206324
TCATGACATTAACCTATAAAAATAGGCGTATCACGAGGCCCTTTCGTCTTCACCTCGAGTTAATTTTTAA
AGTATGGGCAATCAATTGCTCCTGTTAAAATTGCTTTAGAAATACTTTGGCAGCGGTTTGTTGTATTGAG
TTTCATTTGCGCATTGGTTAAATGGAAAGTGACAGTACGCTCACTGCAGCCTAATATTTTTGAAATATCC
CAAGAGCTTTTTCCTTCGCATGCCCACGCTAAACATTCTTTTTCTCTTTTGGTTAAATCGTTGTTTGATT
TATTATTTGCTATATTTATTTTTCGATAATTATCAACTAGAGAAGGAACAATTAATGGTATGTTCATACA
CGCATGTAAAAATAAACTATCTATATAGTTGTCTTTTTCTGAATGTGCAAAACTAAGCATTCCGAAGCCA
TTGTTAGCCGTATGAATAGGGAAACTAAACCCAGTGATAAGACCTGATGTTTTCGCTTCTTTAATTACAT
TTGGAGATTTTTTATTTACAGCATTGTTTTCAAATATATTCCAATTAATTGGTGAATGATTGGAGTTAGA
ATAATCTACTATAGGATCATATTTTATTAAATTAGCGTCATCATAATATTGCCTCCATTTTTTAGGGTAA
TTATCTAGAATTGAAATATCAGATTTAACCATAGAATGAGGATAAATGATCGCGAGTAAATAATATTCAC
AATGTACCATTTTAGTCATATCAGATAAGCATTGATTAATATCATTATTGCTTCTACAAGCTTTAATTTT
ATTAATTATTCTGTATGTGTCGTCGGCATTTATGTTTTTCATACCCATCTCTTTATCCTTACCTATTGTT
TGTCGCAAGTTTTGCGTGTTATATATCATTAAAACGGTAATGGATTGACATTTGATTCTAATAAATTGGA
TTTTTGTCACACTATTGTATCGCTGGGAATACAATTACTTAACATAAGCACCTGTAGGATCGTACAGGTT
TACGCAAGAAAATGGTTTGTTATAGTCGAATGAATTCATTAAAGAGGAGAAAGGTACCAAGCTTCGCCAG
GGTTTTCCCAGTCGAGCTCATGACTCATATTTATAGTTATTCTCCTCATTTCCCAAGTTTCCGACAACAA
ATAACAAGGAATTAAAAAAATGGCAGTTGAAAAAACCAATTCTTCCTCCAGCTTGGCAGAAGTTATTGAT
AGAATCCTCGACAAAGGTATCGTAATTGACGCTTGGGTTCGTGTTTCCTTAGTTGGTATCGAACTACTAG
CAATTGAAGCTCGGATCGTTATCGCTTCCGTTGAAACCTACTTGAAGTATGCTGAAGCAGTTGGTTTGAC
CCAATCAGCAGCAGTACCTGCTTAATTTAATTAAGCAAGTTACCAAGTAGGAGAATAACCATGACTCATA
TTTATAGTTATTCTCCTCATTTCCCAAGTTTCCGACAACAAATAACAAGGAATTAAAAAAATGGCAGTTG
AAAAAACCAATTCTTCCTCCAGCTTGGCAGAAGTTATTGATAGAATCCTCGACAAAGGTATCGTAATTGA
CGCTTGGGTTCGTGTTTCCTTAGTTGGTATCGAACTACTAGCAATTGAAGCTCGGATCGTTATCGCTTCC
GTTGAAACCTACTTGAAGTATGCTGAAGCAGTTGGTTTGACCCAATCAGCAGCAGTACCTGCTTAATTTA
ATTAAGCTCCATAATATCAGGATTAATTAATCCTGATATTGGTTCTGCTTTTTTTAATTATCTAGATATT
TGGAAATCAACGCTTCTCAAAGGATATTACAAAAAAGTACGAATCCTTATAATGTAGTACCTGGAGAAGC
AATTTCTGTTAGGTCTGGGAGCTCCCATGGGATCGTTATCCCGCGGCCAAGCTTGCTAGCGCTAATTTAC
TATTTTTTGGAGAACTTCATGATTTCTTTAATGGCAAAAATCCGGCAAGAACATCAGTCAATAGCAGAGA
AAGTGGCTGAACTATCTCTTGAGACCAGAGAATTCTTGTCCGTCACGACAGCGAAAAGACAAGAGCAAGC
TGAAAAACAAGCTCAAGAACTGCAAGCATTCTACAAGGATCTTCAGGAAACAAGTCAGCAGTTTTTATCA
GAAACAGCCCAAGCCAGAATTGCTCAAGCTGAAAAACAAGCTCAAGAACTGTTAGCATTCCACAAAGAAC
TTCAAGAAACAAGTCAGCAGTTTTTATCAGCAACAGCCCAAGCCAGAATTGCTCAAGCTGAAAAACAAGC
GCAAGAACTGTTAGCATTTTATCAAGAAGTTCGGGAAACAAGTCAGCAGTTTTTATCAGCAACAGCCCAA
GCAAGAATTGCTCAAGCTGAAAAACAAGCTCAAGAACTGTTAGCATTCCACAAAGAACTTCAAGAAACAA
GTCAGCAGTTTTTATCAGCAACAGCCGACGCAAGAACTGCTCAAGCTAAGGAACAGAAGGAATCTCTCCT
GAAATTCCGTCAGGATTTGTTTGTGAGTATCTTTGGTTAATAAAGATCTAACTATTGGAGGCTACTAAAA
ATGGAAATTAAAAAAATTATGCAAGCCGTGAACGACTTTTTCGGTGAACACGTAGCTCCTCCTCATAAAA
TTACCTCGGTGGAAGCTACTGAAGATGAAGGTTGGAGAGTTATTGTTGAAGTCATTGAAGAACGAGAATA
TATGAAAAAATACGCCAAAGATGAAATGCTCGGAACGTACGAGTGCTTTGTAAATAAAGAAAAAGAAGTC
ATTTCATTCAAACGACTCGACGTCAGATATAGAAGCGCCATTGGCATTGAAGCATAAACGATAAGATGGC
AGGAGGAACGTAAAAATGACCGTCTTAACAGACAAAAGGAAAAAAGGCAGTGGAGCTTTTATACAAGATG
ACGAGACAAAAGAGGTTCTTTCAAGAGCGCTGAGCTATTTAAAATCCGGCTATTCCATTCATTTTACAGG
TCCTGCCGGCGGAGGCAAAACCTCTTTAGCGCGAGCGCTTGCTAAAAAGAGAAAGCGTCCTGTAATGCTG
ATGCACGGGAATCACGAGCTCAACAACAAAGATTTAATTGGCGATTTTACGGGATACACGAGCAAAAAAG
TAATCGACCAGTACGTTCGTTCTGTCTATAAAAAAGATGAACAGGTGAGTGAAAACTGGCAGGATGGCCG
ATTGCTTGAAGCTGTAAAAAATGGCTATACGCTGATTTACGACGAATTTACTCGTTCTAAGCCTGCGACG
AATAATATCTTTCTATCGATATTAGAAGAAGGCGTGCTGCCGCTGTATGGAGTAAAAATGACCGATCCTT
TTGTGCGCGTGCATCCCGATTTCCGCGTCATCTTCACAAGCAATCCAGCTGAGTATGCCGGCGTATATGA
TACGCAAGATGCGCTTCTCGACAGGTTAATTACCATGTTTATTGATTATAAAGACATCGACAGAGAGACA
GCGATTTTAACGGAGAAAACGGACGTAGAAGAAGATGAAGCGCGCACAATTGTAACGCTCGTAGCAAACG
TGCGAAACCGCTCTGGAGACGAAAACAGCAGCGGACTTAGCCTGCGGGCTTCGCTTATGATCGCTACCCT
TGCCACGCAGCAAGACATTCCTATCGATGGAAGTGACGAAGATTTTCAAACGTTATGTATCGATATTTTG
CATCATCCGCTTACCAAATGTTTGGATGAAGAAAATGCAAAAAGCAAAGCCGAAAAAATCATTTTAGAAG
AATGTAAGAATATAGACACTGAAGAAAAGTAAAGGAGCTTGAAAACATGAGTGAAACAAACGAAACAGGT
ATTTATATTTTTAGCGCCATTCAAACGGATAAAGACGAAGAATTTGGCGCCGTGGAAGTAGAAGGAACAA
AAGCTGAAACATTTTTGATTCGCTACAAAGACGCGGCTATGGTAGCAGCTGAAGTACCGATGAAAATTTA
TCATCCTAATCGCCAAAATTTATTAATGCATCAAAACGCAGTAGCAGCGATTATGGACAAGAACGATACG
GTTATTCCAATCAGCTTTGGGAATGTATTCAAATCAAAAGAAGACGTAAAAGTTCTTTTGGAAAACCTTT
ATCCGCAGTTTGAAAAGCTGTTTCCAGCGATCAAAGGAAAAATTGAAGTCGGTTTAAAAGTAATTGGGAA
AAAAGAATGGCTTGAGAAAAAAGTAAACGAAAATCCTGAACTTGAGAAAGTATCAGCATCCGTAAAAGGA
AAATCAGAAGCAGCCGGTTATTATGAGCGTATTCAACTTGGAGGAATGGCTCAAAAGATGTTTACTTCCC
TGCAAAAAGAAGTCAAGACAGATGTGTTTTCTCCGCTTGAAGAAGCAGCGGAAGCAGCAAAAGCAAATGA
GCCAACGGGCGAAACGATGCTTTTAAACGCGTCTTTCTTAATTAACCGAGAAGATGAAGCGAAGTTTGAT
GAAAAAGTAAATGAAGCGCATGAAAACTGGAAAGACAAAGCCGATTTTCATTACAGCGGTCCTTGGCCTG
CTTATAATTTTGTGAACATTCGCCTAAAAGTAGAAGAGAAATAACGTGCTTCACAAATTAGTAACCGCAC
CCATTAACCTTGTAGTGAAAATCGGCGAAAAAGTACAGGAAGAAGCTGATAAACAGCTATATGACCTTCC
GACGATTCAGCAAAAGCTCATTCAGCTTCAAATGATGTTTGAGCTTGGTGAAATTCCAGAAGAAGCGTTT
CAAGAAAAAGAAGATGAATTGTTAATGAGGTACGAAATTGCGAAACGCAGAGAAATTGAACAATGGGAAG
AGCTAACACAAAAAAGAAATGAGGAATCCTAGATGGGAGAATTACTGTATTTATACGGTTTAATTCCAAC
AAAAGAAGCAGCAGCCATAGAGCCGTTTCCATCTTATAAGGGGTTTGACGGAGAACATTCACTGTACCCA
ATTGCGTTTGATCAGGTGACGGCTGTAGTTTCTAAGCTGGATGCTGACACCTATTCAGAAAAAGTGATTC
AAGAAAAAATGGAGCAGGATATGAGCTGGCTGCAGGAAAAAGCATTTCATCATCACGAAACGGTAGCCGC
TTTGTACGAAGAATTTACGATCATTCCATTAAAATTTTGCACCATTTATAAAGGTGAAGAAAGTCTGCAG
GCAGCTATTGAGATTAACAAAGAAAAGATAGAGAATTCACTGACGCTGCTTCAAGGAAATGAAGAGTGGA
ATGTGAAAATTTACTGTGATGATACAGAGCTTAAAAAAGGAATCAGCGAAACGAATGAAAGCGTGAAAGC
GAAAAAACAAGAAATTAGTCACTTATCACCAGGAAGACAGTTTTTTGAAAAGAAAAAAATAGATCAGCTG
ATTGAAAAAGAATTAGAGCTTCACAAAAACAAAGTGTGTGAAGAGATACATGACAAGCTAAAAGAATTAT
CGCTTTATGACTCTGTTAAAAAGAATTGGAGCAAAGACGTAACTGGCGCAGCTGAACAGATGGCGTGGAA
CAGCGTGTTTCTTCTCCCGTCTCTGCAGATTACTAAGTTCGTAAACGAAATAGAAGAGCTTCAGCAAAGG
CTTGAAAATAAAGGCTGGAAGTTTGAAGTGACGGGACCATGGCCGCCCTATCATTTCTCGAGCTTTGCGT
AAAGTGAGGAATTAACATTATGTCTCTTAAACAATCCATGGAGAATAAAGATATTGCTCTTATTGATATT
TTAGATGTCATTTTAGATAAAGGAGTCGCCATTAAAGGAGACTTAATCATTTCCATAGCTGGCGTCGATT
TAGTGTATTTGGATTTGCGGGTGCTTATTTCTTCGGTTGAAACGCTTGTGCAAGCAAAAGAAGGAAATCA
CAAACCAATCACTTCTGAACAATTTGATAAACAAAAGGAGGAATTAATGGATGCAACCGGTCAGCCAAGC
AAATGGACGAATCCACTTGGATCCTGATCAAGCTGAACAAGGCTTAGCGCAGCTTGTGATGACAGTTATT
GAGCTATTGAGGCAAATCGTTGAACGTCATGCCATGAGGCGGGTGGAGGGTGGAACGTTGACGGACGAAC
AAATTGAAAACTTAGGAATTGCACTAATGAACTTAGAAGAAAAAATGGACGAGTTGAAAGAGGTGTTCGG
TCTGGATGCAGAAGATTTAAATATTGATCTTGGACCGCTAGGCAGCCTGCTTTAAGCGGTCAGTAGGAGG
AACAGTATGGCAGTCGAACATAATATGCAGTCAAGTACGATTGTAGATGTGCTCGAAAAGATTTTGGATA
AAGGAGTCGTTATAGCGGGGGACATCACCGTAGGAATTGCAGATGTCGAGCTATTAACGATAAAGATCCG
CTTGATTGTGGCTTCGGTTGATAAGGCAAAAGAAATCGGCATGGACTGGTGGGAAAATGATCCGTATCTC
AGTTCAAAAGGAGCCAATAACAAAGCGCTCGAAGAAGAAAATAAAATGCTGCATGAGCGGTTAAAAACGC
TTGAAGAAAAAATAGAAACGAAACGTTAAAAACTGTACGCTACTTAAAAAATGGAGGGATTTACAATGGC
AACTGAAACAAAATTAGATAACACACAGGCAGAAAACAAGGAAAATAAAAATGCGGAAAACGGTTCAAAA
GAAAAGAACGGTTCAAAAGCAAGCAAAACAACAAGCAGCGGGCCAATCAAACGAGCGGTAGCAGGAGGCA
TCATCGGTGCAACGATTGGATATGTATCGACTCCTGAAAATCGAAAAAGTCTCCTTGACCGCATTGATAC
AGACGAATTAAAAAGCAAAGCATCTGATTTAGGAACAAAGGTAAAAGAAAAATCAAAAAGCAGCGTGGCC
AGCCTGAAAACATCTGCGGGAAGCTTGTTTAAAAAAGATAAAGATAAATCAAAAGATGATGAAGAAAACG
TAAATTCTTCTAGTAGCGAAACAGAAGACGATAACGTTCAAGAGTACGACGAGTTAAAAGAAGAAAATCA
AACTCTTCAAGATCGCTTATCACAGCTTGAAGAAAAAATGAACATGCTTGTTGAGCTTAGCCTCAATAAA
AATCAAGACGAAGAAGCGGAAGATACAGATTCCGACGAAGAAGAGAACGATGAGAACGATGAAAACGATG
AAAACGAGCAGGACGATGAAAACGAAGAAGAAACATCTAAGCCACGTAAAAAGGATAAAAAAGAAGCTGA
GGAAGAAGAAAGTGAAAGTGACGAAGACAGCGAGGAAGAAGAGGAAGATTCTCGCTCAAACAAAAAAAAT
AAAAAAGTAAAAACAGAAGAAGAAGACGAAGATGAAAGCGAAGAAGAAAAAAAGGAAGCGAAACCAAAAA
AGTCAACAGCTAAAAAATCAAAAAATACAAAAGCAAAGAAAAACACGGACGAAGAAGATGATGAAGCAAC
ATCTCTTTCTAGTGAAGACGATACAACAGCCTAAGACGTAAAGGAGGAAAGAAAGACATGAGTACAGGCC
CTTCTTTTTCAACTAAAGACAATACGCTTGAATACTTTGTGAAAGCTTCTAATAAACACGGCTTTTCACT
TGATATTTCATTAAATGTAAACGGCGCTGTGATTTCCGGTACCATGATTTCAGCAAAAGAATACTTTGAT
TACTTAAGCGAAACGTTTGAAGAAGGCAGTGAAGTGGCTCAGGCGCTAAGCGAACAATTCTCTTTAGCAA
GCGAAGCGAGCGAATCAAACGGAGAAGCAGAAGCCCATTTTATTCATTTGAAAAATACAAAGATTTACTG
TGGAGACAGTAAATCTACTCCTTCTAAAGGCAAAATCTTTTGGAGAGGGAAAATAGCAGAAGTAGACGGG
TTTTTCTTAGGAAAGATTTCTGATGCAAAATCAACGAGTAAAAAGAGTTCATAACTAGAGGCATCAAATA
AAACGAAAGGCTCAGTCGAAAGACTGGGACTTTCGTTTTATCTGTTGTTTGTCGGTGAACGCTCTCCTGA
GTAGGACAAATCCGCCGCCCTAGACCTAGCAACAAACTCCGGGAGGCAGCGTGATGCGGCAACAATCACA
CGGATTTCCCGTGAACGGTCTGAATGAGCGGATTATTTTCAGGGAAAGTGAGTGTGGTCAGCGTGCAGGT
ATATGGGCTATGATGTGCCCGGCGCTTGAGGCTTTCTGCCTCATGACGTGAAGGTGGTTTGTTGCCGTGT
TGTGTGGCAGAAAGAAGATAGCCCCGTAGTAAGTTAATTTTCATTAACCACCACGAGGCATCCCTATGTC
TAGTCCACATCAGGATAGCCTCTTACCGCGCTTTGCGCAAGGAGAAGAAGGCCATGAAACTACCACGAAG
TTCCCTTGTCTGGTGTGTGTTGATCGTGTGTCTCACACTGTTGATATTCACTTATCTGACACGAAAATCG
CTGTGCGAGATTCGTTACAGAGACGGACACAGGGAGGTGGCGGCTTTCATGGCTTACGAATCCGGTAAGT
AGCAACCTGGAGGCGGGCGCAGGCCCGCCTTTTCAGGACTGATGCTGGTCTGACTACTGAAGCGCCTTTA
TAAAGGGGCTGCTGGTTCGCCGGTAGCCCCTTTCTCCTTGCTGATGTTGTCCTAGCGTTGCTCAGGGCGT
CTGTGTTGCAACTAAAAAAAGTTTGTCATGCAATCCTCCCTTAAATGGCATAAAAAAAGAGCCTAGATTA
ATCCAGGCTCTTAAAAATCATAGTCGTATTCTTCTTCAATAGTTCCAGTGATTTTTTCAGTGATTAACTG
ACCTTCTTCAATCGTTTCTGAAGCTGACTTTGGATCAGCTGTTTTGTGTTCTACGTAGATCGATCCCTGA
TCAATTTTCTTCCTCAAATCACGAAATTCTTTCTTCATTTCTTCTCTCATGGCAATTAATTCATCATGAA
CATGACGATCTTTTTCTCTATTCTGCTGTTCCTCTTTCTGTTGTTGCATGTCCCTTTCTATGAGCTGAAA
GGCATACTCTCTAAAGGTACCCTTACTCTTACCTTTACTGAATGTACTAATCTGCTCTAAAACAAAATCG
TACATTTCATCAGACATTTGTGTTGTTCGGACATTAAAGAGTGGAATTCTTTTGTTTTTCCCCATTTCTA
ATCACCTAAATTGATTGTGCCTCTTTTTCATTTGCCTGTTTCTTTACTTGTTCAGCGCGGCTTAAAACTT
CAAGGCCATATAAGTTGAGCAGTCTTGCATCCTCAGCAACTATATGATTTGATTCAGAAATATCACGGCC
ATATCTCTCTTCAGTAACCACACTAATTGATTCTTCAAGCACCTCGCCAACACCGCCAAAATAAAGGTAT
TTGTAAACCTTATCTTTTGGTGCAGGGAACGTATTTTCAGCTTGGGCTATTTTGATTTCTGTGTATTCTT
TAAGAGATTTTTTGATGATATCAGTTAAATCAAATTTCTGACCGGTATTCCCGTCTCTTCGTTCCATCTT
AGTTTTTCCAATATTTGAGTATATAAACTTTTCAAGCTCCCTAACGCTATCAAAGTGCTCTAGGAGTTTT
TCTTTTCTCAATTTTTCTAAGTGCGCTAAAAACGGTGCTTCGGTATTAGAAACAAAAGAATCACGACTTT
TTGGCGGTTTTAATCCAGCTGGTAGTAATACTAGATCATCTGTTCCGCCACCTAAATCACAAAAAACTAC
GTCATAATTTTTAAATTGTTCGGCATAGTCTTTATCTTCTAGGTCAAAGTTTTTCTTTATTGCCCATCTT
GCTACTTCAGATTCGATCCTGCACGCTGCATCTTCCACTTTTATAGTAAGCTCTTTTTCTAATCCTAATG
TCAGCACCTTTACTTGGTGAGTGCCCAAAAATTTAGATGCCATCCTTTTCTGCATTTCACTGAACTTATC
CAATTTTTTAAGAAGCCAAATTGGTAGCATTGTTTGAAAGTATTCAATAGTAACTTCATTATCTTCACGT
TTGCCTTTTAGCGCTTGGTAATAAGCAGTTGCAGCTAAAAATGTTACGTATGGAATATGTGACTCTACTT
TATTATGTAACTTCTTGATGTGTTGGTTGCCTAACACTTCTGGTTCAGCAAGTTCACCAACTAGAAAATA
TCTCTCTGTTTCATCAATAACTGTAGAAACTAATAACCGGTCCTTTAAATCTGCCGGATCTTCAACGATA
CTCGTAAATTTTCCTTCAGCAGCTTCTTTAGATATCTCTACTACATTTGTAGGCAATTCAAAAAAATAAC
CATCAATTAAATTCATGTACATACTGTTTCCAAAGTCCACGTTCATACGAGAAATATTCATATTTTTATT
CTCTCCTTTGATTTCACTTTCCTCAATACTAGCATCTTATATCACTAAAGTCAATAAAATGAAATCACAT
TTAAAATCAGTGAATACAGGCTATTTGAGGATTATATAATAAAAATGAAATCAGTGAAATCAGTAGAGAA
AAGTGATTTCAGGCCCGGGGCTTTACGTCAAAAAAAAAATCGTGTAAGATAAAGTCAAGTTAAGTCAATG
TGAAAGTTTTGGCATTGAATTCTGGTTCTAGTTATTCTAAATAAACAACAAAAAACCCTGTTGTTTGCAG
ACAACAAGGTTAATAGATTTGATGATACATATTTTGTTTGCGAGCTATTTGCAAAATTGAATACAAATAA
AGAATGACAAATAAAAAGTGTCCGATGTTGCAGCATCGAACACTTGGTTTGTAAGCCCTCACTTACAATG
TTTAAGTTATGTCTTCATTTTACCGAAAACAAGTGTATACGTCAACACTTTTCGGCTATTTTTGGACGAC
AGAAAACCACTGTTTGGAGGGTATCAAACCGTGGTTTTCTGTCGTTTTTTGTTTGTCACCCAGCTGCCGT
TAAGGGGTGTAAAATAAACTGACGTCAGGAGTTGCCCCGTCCACCGCAAACCCGGGGATATACCACAATA
AGCGTTCCTTGCTGCGCTTGTGGTGAATGGCGAGGACGGCCATTAACGGTCCGGAGAATGTGGATAAACC
ACTAGGTTGCTTGGCGCACTACGGTGCGGGCAACTATGGCCAAGCTTCTATGCAGCGGCACACAATTGAG
TGTGACCGTGTGAGAGAACACGAGACAAACCCCATAGAAGTTGCATACAGGACAAGCATTGTATGTAAAA
AGGTCATGGCAGGCGAAAGCCTGGCGATAGCAAGGCAGAGCTGGAAACCTCAGACGTCTCTATGACGCTA
GTTTCAAATCCTGATCGATTGCCTATGTCTGTCCGTTTTTATTTTTTGCGCGACAGACATAGGCAATCGA
AATTCGCCCTGTTTCCTAGAACAGTCAGCTATTCTGCTAGTTTCAAGTTCTCAAAGTCAAGAGAAAAACA
CTAAATAAATGCGAATTTCCTTAAAACCCAGAGGTTTTAAGTTCCTTTTTAAGGGTTGTTCGTTTGATAG
AACATTAGTATTTTAATATATTTTTCCTGTGGGATTTCACTAACGTATACTGTTATTCCCTTTGGCCTAT
CTTAAAAACTTGTATAGATTGTGTTTGAGCCGTTTAGTATGATATCAGTACATGCTTGGGTTCAGAGCAT
CAAAATGAGATTTGAACATTAAGCACTATGTACTAAATGTTCTGTGTTTTAAAATGTTTGATGATGCCGA
TAAGTATTAGGACTAGTTTTGTTTTTGAATAGCTGGAGGGAAGTGTATGTTGTCCAAAGTAAAAAAAGTA
CCGTCTCCCTATGTAGGCAATCTGTTGAATAAATGGCATGACTATATTATGCAGGAGAAGGTTCATGAGT
CTATAGAGAAAAGAACTGAAATAAAGCAATTGTTAAGTCAGGCTGAAGATAATAAGGACCTGGTTGATTA
TTTTATTCTACTGGATCATCGTCATAGCCTTTGTTTTGATCAAGAGGCATCTATGGGTGATGTCGTTAAT
ATGTTAAGTAAGGGAAGTCATGATCTTTTAATAAATTTTTATTTTGAATTGTTTGCAGGGGATTATGAGT
TTTTTAAAAAAAATTATGTTAAAGCAATTTCTTTTTATGAAAAAGCTGAACAAAAGTTATCGAGTATTCC
CAATATTGAGGAAACGAAGTTTGCGGAGTTTCACTATAAGATTGGAGGCTAATGACCTAGGGCGTTCGGC
TGCGGCGAGCGGTATCAGCTCACTCAAAGGCGGTAATACGGTTATCCACAGAATCAGGGGATAACGCAGG
AAAGAACATGTGAGCAAAAGGCCAGCAAAAGGCCAGGAACCGTAAAAAGGCCGCGTTGCTGGCGTTTTTC
CATAGGCTCCGCCCCCCTGACGAGCATCACAAAAATCGACGCTCAAGTCAGAGGTGGCGAAACCCGACAG
GACTATAAAGATACCAGGCGTTTCCCCCTGGAAGCTCCCTCGTGCGCTCTCCTGTTCCGACCCTGCCGCT
TACCGGATACCTGTCCGCCTTTCTCCCTTCGGGAAGCGTGGCGCTTTCTCATAGCTCACGCTGTAGGTAT
CTCAGTTCGGTGTAGGTCGTTCGCTCCAAGCTGGGCTGTGTGCACGAACCCCCCGTTCAGCCCGACCGCT
GCGCCTTATCCGGTAACTATCGTCTTGAGTCCAACCCGGTAAGACACGACTTATCGCCACTGGCAGCAGC
CACTGGTAACAGGATTAGCAGAGCGAGGTATGTAGGCGGTGCTACAGAGTTCTTGAAGTGGTGGCCTAAC
TACGGCTACACTAGAAGGACAGTATTTGGTATCTGCGCTCTGCTGAAGCCAGTTACCTTCGGAAAAAGAG
TTGGTAGCTCTTGATCCGGCAAACAAACCACCGCTGGTAGCGGTGGTTTTTTTGTTTGCAAGCAGCAGAT
TACGCGCAGAAAAAAAGGATCTCAAGAAGATCCTTTGATCTTTTCTACGGGGTCTGACGCTCAGTGGAAC
GAAAACTCACGTTAAGGGATTTTGGTCATGACTAGTGCTTGGATTCTCACCAATAAAAAACGMTCTCAAG
AAGATCCTTTGATCTTTTCTACGGGGTCTGACGCTCAGTGGAACGAAAACTCACGTTAAGGGATTTTGGT
CATGACTAGTGCTTGGATTCTCACCAATAAAAAACGCCCGGCGGCAACCGAGCGTTCTGAACAAATCCAG
ATGGAGTTCTGAGGTCATTACTGGATCTATCAACAGGAGTCCAAGCGAGCTCTCGAACCCCAGAGTCCCG
CTCAGAAGAACTCGTCAAGAAGGCGATAGAAGGCGATGCGCTGCGAATCGGGAGCGGCGATACCGTAAAG
CACGAGGAAGCGGTCAGCCCATTCGCCGCCAAGCTCTTCAGCAATATCACGGGTAGCCAACGCTATGTCC
TGATAGCGGTCCGCCACACCCAGCCGGCCACAGTCGATGAATCCAGAAAAGCGGCCATTTTCCACCATGA
TATTCGGCAAGCAGGCATCGCCATGGGTCACGACGAGATCCTCGCCGTCGGGCATGCGCGCCTTGAGCCT
GGCGAACAGTTCGGCTGGCGCGAGCCCCTGATGCTCTTCGTCCAGATCATCCTGATCGACAAGACCGGCT
TCCATCCGAGTACGTGCTCGCTCGATGCGATGTTTCGCTTGGTGGTCGAATGGGCAGGTAGCCGGATCAA
GCGTATGCAGCCGCCGCATTGCATCAGCCATGATGGATACTTTCTCGGCAGGAGCAAGGTGAGATGACAG
GAGATCCTGCCCCGGCACTTCGCCCAATAGCAGCCAGTCCCTTCCCGCTTCAGTGACAACGTCGAGCACA
GCTGCGCAAGGAACGCCCGTCGTGGCCAGCCACGATAGCCGCGCTGCCTCGTCCTGCAGTTCATTCAGGG
CACCGGACAGGTCGGTCTTGACAAAAAGAACCGGGCGCCCCTGCGCTGACAGCCGGAACACGGCGGCATC
AGAGCAGCCGATTGTCTGTTGTGCCCAGTCATAGCCGAATAGCCTCTCCACCCAAGCGGCCGGAGAACCT
GCGTGCAATCCATCTTGTTCAATCATGCGAAACGATCCTCATCCTGTCTCTTGATCAGATCTTGATCCCC
TGCGCCATCAGATCCTTGGCGGCAAGAAAGCCATCCAGTTTACTTTGCAGGGCTTCCCAACCTTACCAGA
GGGCGCCCCAGCTGGCAATTCCGACGTCTAAGAAACCATTATTA
Features (pLannotate 1.2.2; 14 found; start..end, strand, type, name):
     63..812     -  CDS            luxR: LUXR_ALIFS - Experimental evidence at protein level: Swiss-Prot protein existence level 1. Transcriptional activator of the bioluminescence operon. Binds to the OHHL autoinducer. From Aliivibrio fischeri (Vibrio fischeri).
   1045..1063    -  CDS            lacZα (fragment): LacZα fragment of β-galactosidase; lacZ fragment
   1461..1673    +  CDS            gvpA: GVPA_DOLFA - Experimental evidence at protein level: Swiss-Prot protein existence level 1. Gas vesicles are small, hollow, gas filled protein structures that are found in several microbial planktonic microorganisms. They allow the positioning of the organism at the favorable depth for growth. GvpA type proteins form the essential core of the structure. From Dolichospermum flosaquae (Anabaena flos-aquae).
   1909..2088    +  CDS            gvpC (fragment): GVPC_DOLFA - Experimental evidence at protein level: Swiss-Prot protein existence level 1. May confer stability to the gas vesicle membranes. Gas vesicles are small, hollow, gas filled protein structures that are found in several microbial planktonic microorganisms. They allow the positioning of the organism at the favorable depth for growth. From Dolichospermum flosaquae (Anabaena flos-aquae).
   5620..5904    +  CDS            gvpS: GVPS_BACME - Protein inferred from homology: Swiss-Prot protein existence level 3. Gas vesicles are small, hollow, gas filled protein structures that are found in several microbial planktonic microorganisms. They allow the positioning of the organism at the favorable depth for growth (By similarity). From Bacillus megaterium.
   6167..6466    +  CDS            gvpJ: GVPJ_BACME - Protein inferred from homology: Swiss-Prot protein existence level 3. Gas vesicles are small, hollow, gas filled protein structures that are found in several microbial planktonic microorganisms. They allow the positioning of the organism at the favorable depth for growth. This protein could be important for the shape determination of the gas vesicle. From Bacillus megaterium.
   7835..7921    +  terminator     rrnB T1 terminator: Escherichia coli rrnB; transcription terminator T1 from the E. coli rrnB gene
   7979..8200    -  CDS            sok: SOK_ECOLX - Protein predicted: Swiss-Prot protein existence level 4. From Escherichia coli.
   8186..8395    +  CDS            flmC: FLMC1_ECOLI - Also known as ORF70 From Escherichia coli (strain K12).
  12177..12765   -  rep_origin     ori: high-copy-number ColE1/pMB1/pBR322/pUC origin of replication
  12853..12872   -  terminator     lambda t0 terminator (fragment): transcription terminator from phage lambda
  12967..13061   -  terminator     lambda t0 terminator: transcription terminator from phage lambda
  13095..13886   -  CDS            neo: KKA2_KLEPN - Also known as kan, nptII. Experimental evidence at protein level: Swiss-Prot protein existence level 1. Resistance to kanamycin, neomycin, paromomycin, ribostamycin, butirosin and gentamicin B. From Klebsiella pneumoniae.
  13918..14037   -  CDS            tnpA (fragment): TN5P_ECOLX - Also known as tnp. Experimental evidence at protein level: Swiss-Prot protein existence level 1. Mediates transposition of transposon Tn5 by a 'cut and paste' mechanism. First, the monomeric transposase binds the 19 bp inverted DNA repeats flanking the transposon. Then, dimerization of the DNA- bound transposase creates a synaptic DNA complex. After nicking of the first DNA strand, excision of the transposon proceeds through a series of intermediates. The transposase then mediates the insertion of the transposon at a new site by strand transfer. The activity of the wild- type tran
