[The description below was written by a language model from this plasmid's Addgene catalogue record and pLannotate feature annotations shown in this document.]
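Description:
pTD103-ARG1 is a roughly 14 kb bacterial expression and synthetic-biology plasmid built on the pTD103 backbone. It is designed to produce gas vesicles, which serve as acoustic reporters, in Salmonella typhimurium. It replicates from a high-copy ColE1/pUC-type origin and is selected with kanamycin through the neo (nptII) gene, which is followed by a lambda t0 terminator. A short Tn5 transposase fragment beside the marker is probably a remnant of the marker's source. The annotation also detects sok and flmC, components of a hok/sok-type post-segregational killing locus. Such loci help retain a plasmid in the absence of antibiotic selection, which is useful for bacteria growing inside an animal host, although the record does not state that this is the purpose here.

The payload is ARG1, a 6.8 kb hybrid gas vesicle gene cluster assembled by Gibson cloning. It combines the structural genes gvpA and gvpC from Anabaena flos-aquae with accessory genes from Bacillus megaterium. Only gvpS and gvpJ of the B. megaterium genes are explicitly annotated, so much of the cluster is unlabelled in the feature tables. The cluster is driven by the pLux promoter and ends at an rrnB T1 terminator. An oppositely oriented luxR gene from Aliivibrio fischeri encodes the autoinducer-binding activator that switches on pLux, making expression dependent on an acyl-homoserine lactone signal. The resulting gas-filled protein nanostructures allow noninvasive imaging of the engineered microbes in mammalian hosts.

The two sequence records differ slightly. The long-read result is 13,930 nt with one lambda t0 terminator, while the 14,048 nt record has two. The depositor states that such discrepancies do not affect plasmid function.
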