Addgene plasmid #106475: pTD103-ARG1
Purpose: Expresses acoustic reporter genes or gas vesicles (ARG1) in Salmonella typhimurium
Depositing lab: Mikhail Shapiro. Depositing organization: California Institute of Technology. Publication: Acoustic reporter genes for noninvasive imaging of microorganisms in mammalian hosts. Bourdeau RW, Lee-Gosselin A, Lakshmanan A, Farhadi A, Kumar SR, Nety SP, Shapiro MG. Nature. 2018 Jan 3;553(7686):86-90. doi: 10.1038/nature25021. PubMed 29300010.
Backbone
  Vector backbone: pTD103
  Backbone manufacturer: Gift from Jeff Hasty
  Backbone size w/o insert (bp): 7293
  Total vector size (bp): 14048
  Vector type: Bacterial Expression, Synthetic Biology
Growth in bacteria
  Bacterial resistance: Kanamycin, 50 μg/mL
  Growth temperature: 37°C
  Growth strain: DH5alpha
  Copy number: High Copy
Gene/Insert
  Gene/Insert name: ARG1 (alt names: Acoustic Reporter Gene 1; Hybrid Gas Vesicle gene cluster)
  Species: Anabaena flos-aquae and Bacillus megaterium
  Insert size (bp): 6755
  Promoter: pLux
  Cloning method: Gibson Cloning
  Sequencing primers: 5′ custom primers; 3′ custom primers
Terms and licenses: Academic/Nonprofit Terms; Industry Terms: Not Available to Industry
Depositor comments: Please note that some discrepancies were found between Addgene's quality control sequence and the depositor's sequence. The depositor noted that these discrepancies do NOT affect plasmid function.
How to cite: pTD103-ARG1 was a gift from Mikhail Shapiro (Addgene plasmid # 106475 ; http://n2t.net/addgene:106475 ; RRID:Addgene_106475)
